>Addgene plasmid #12260 | psPAX2 | addgene full sequence | sequence record 467229 | Addgene Long Read Sequencing Result
TTTCCCCGAAAAGTGCCACCTGGGTCGACATTGATTATTGACTAGTTATTAATAGTAATCAATTACGGGG
TCATTAGTTCATAGCCCATATATGGAGTTCCGCGTTACATAACTTACGGTAAATGGCCCGCCTGGCTGAC
CGCCCAACGACCCCCGCCCATTGACGTCAATAATGACGTATGTTCCCATAGTAACGCCAATAGGGACTTT
CCATTGACGTCAATGGGTGGAGTATTTACGGTAAACTGCCCACTTGGCAGTACATCAAGTGTATCATATG
CCAAGTACGCCCCCTATTGACGTCAATGACGGTAAATGGCCCGCCTGGCATTATGCCCAGTACATGACCT
TATGGGACTTTCCTACTTGGCAGTACATCTACGTATTAGTCATCGCTATTACCATGGTCGAGGTGAGCCC
CACGTTCTGCTTCACTCTCCCCATCTCCCCCCCCCTCCCCACCCCCAATTTTGTATTTATTTATTTTTTA
ATTATTTTGTGCAGCGATGGGGGCGGGGGGGGGGGGGGGGCGCGCGCCAGGCGGGGCGGGGCGGGGCGAG
GGGCGGGGCGGGGCGAGGCGGAGAGGTGCGGCGGCAGCCAATCAGAGCGGCGCGCTCCGAAAGTTTCCTT
TTATGGCGAGGCGGCGGCGGCGGCGGCCCTATAAAAAGCGAAGCGCGCGGCGGGCGGGAGTCGCTGCGCG
CTGCCTTCGCCCCGTGCCCCGCTCCGCCGCCGCCTCGCGCCGCCCGCCCCGGCTCTGACTGACCGCGTTA
CTCCCACAGGTGAGCGGGCGGGACGGCCCTTCTCCTCCGGGCTGTAATTAGCGCTTGGTTTAATGACGGC
TTGTTTCTTTTCTGTGGCTGCGTGAAAGCCTTGAGGGGCTCCGGGAGGGCCCTTTGTGCGGGGGGAGCGG
CTCGGGGGGTGCGTGCGTGTGTGTGTGCGTGGGGAGCGCCGCGTGCGGCTCCGCGCTGCCCGGCGGCTGT
GAGCGCTGCGGGCGCGGCGCGGGGCTTTGTGCGCTCCGCAGTGTGCGCGAGGGGAGCGCGGCCGGGGGCG
GTGCCCCGCGGTGCGGGGGGGGCTGCGAGGGGAACAAAGGCTGCGTGCGGGGTGTGTGCGTGGGGGGGTG
AGCAGGGGGTGTGGGCGCGTCGGTCGGGCTGCAACCCCCCCTGCACCCCCCTCCCCGAGTTGCTGAGCAC
GGCCCGGCTTCGGGTGCGGGGCTCCGTACGGGGCGTGGCGCGGGGCTCGCCGTGCCGGGCGGGGGGTGGC
GGCAGGTGGGGGTGCCGGGCGGGGCGGGGCCGCCTCGGGCCGGGGAGGGCTCGGGGGAGGGGCGCGGCGG
CCCCCGGAGCGCCGGCGGCTGTCGAGGCGCGGCGAGCCGCAGCCATTGCCTTTTATGGTAATCGTGCGAG
AGGGCGCAGGGACTTCCTTTGTCCCAAATCTGTGCGGAGCCGAAATCTGGGAGGCGCCGCCGCACCCCCT
CTAGCGGGCGCGGGGCGAAGCGGTGCGGCGCCGGCAGGAAGGAAATGGGCGGGGAGGGCCTTCGTGCGTC
GCCGCGCCGCCGTCCCCTTCTCCCTCTCCAGCCTCGGGGCTGTCCGCGGGGGGACGGCTGCCTTCGGGGG
GGACGGGGCAGGGCGGGGTTCGGCTTCTGGCGTGTGACCGGCGGCTCTAGAGCCTCTGCTAACCATGTTC
ATGCCTTCTTCTTTTTCCTACAGCTCCTGGGCAACGTGCTGGTTATTGTGCTGTCTCATCATTTTGGCAA
AGAATTCGGGCCGCGTTGACGCGCACGGCAAGAGGCGAGGGGCGGCGACTGGTGAGAGATGGGTGCGAGA
GCGTCAGTATTAAGCGGGGGAGAATTAGATCGATGGGAAAAAATTCGGTTAAGGCCAGGGGGAAAGAAAA
AATATAAATTAAAACATATAGTATGGGCAAGCAGGGAGCTAGAACGATTCGCAGTTAATCCTGGCCTGTT
AGAAACATCAGAAGGCTGTAGACAAATACTGGGACAGCTACAACCATCCCTTCAGACAGGATCAGAAGAA
CTTAGATCATTATATAATACAGTAGCAACCCTCTATTGTGTGCATCAAAGGATAGAGATAAAAGACACCA
AGGAAGCTTTAGACAAGATAGAGGAAGAGCAAAACAAAAGTAAGAAAAAAGCACAGCAAGCAGCAGCTGA
CACAGGACACAGCAATCAGGTCAGCCAAAATTACCCTATAGTGCAGAACATCCAGGGGCAAATGGTACAT
CAGGCCATATCACCTAGAACTTTAAATGCATGGGTAAAAGTAGTAGAAGAGAAGGCTTTCAGCCCAGAAG
TGATACCCATGTTTTCAGCATTATCAGAAGGAGCCACCCCACAAGATTTAAACACCATGCTAAACACAGT
GGGGGGACATCAAGCAGCCATGCAAATGTTAAAAGAGACCATCAATGAGGAAGCTGCAGAATGGGATAGA
GTGCATCCAGTGCATGCAGGGCCTATTGCACCAGGCCAGATGAGAGAACCAAGGGGAAGTGACATAGCAG
GAACTACTAGTACCCTTCAGGAACAAATAGGATGGATGACACATAATCCACCTATCCCAGTAGGAGAAAT
CTATAAAAGATGGATAATCCTGGGATTAAATAAAATAGTAAGAATGTATAGCCCT
[222 nt withheld, positions 2646-2867]
GGGGGACCCGGCCATAAAGCAAGAGTTTTGGCTGAAGCAATGAGCCAAGTAACAAATCCAGCTACCATAA
TGATACAGAAAGGCAATTTTAGGAACCAAAGAAAGACTGTTAAGTGTTTCAATTGTGGCAAAGAAGGGCA
CATAGCCAAAAATTGCAGGGCCCCTAGGAAAAAGGGCTGTTGGAAATGTGGAAAGGAAGGACACCAAATG
AAAGATTGTACTGAGAGACAGGCTAATTTTTTAGGGAAGATCTGGCCTTCCCACAAGGGAAGGCCAGGGA
ATTTTCTTCAGAGCAGACCAGAGCCAACAGCCCCACCAGAAGAGAGCTTCAGGTTTGGGGAAGAGACAAC
AACTCCCTCTCAGAAGCAGGAGCCGATAGACAAGGAACTGTATCCTTTAGCTTCCCTCAGATCACTCTTT
GGCAGCGACCCCTCGTCACAATAAAGATAGGGGGGCAATTAAAGGAAGCTCTATTAGATACAGGAGCAGA
TGATACAGTATTAGAAGAAATGAATTTGCCAGGAAGATGGAAACCAAAAATGATAGGGGGAATTGGAGGT
TTTATCAAAGTAAGACAGTATGATCAGATACTCATAGAAATCTGCGGACATAAAGCTATAGGTACAGTAT
TAGTAGGACCTACACCTGTCAACATAATTGGAAGAAATCTGTTGACTCAGATTGGCTGCACTTTAAATTT
TCCCATTAGTCCTATTGAGACTGTACCAGTAAAATTAAAGCCAGGAATGGATGGCCCAAAAGTTAAACAA
TGGCCATTGACAGAAGAAAAAATAAAAGCATTAGTAGAAATTTGTACAGAAATGGAAAAGGAAGGAAAAA
TTTCAAAAATTGGGCCTGAAAATCCATACAATACTCCAGTATTTGCCATAAAGAAAAAAGACAGTACTAA
ATGGAGAAAATTAGTAGATTTCAGAGAACTTAATAAGAGAACTCAAGATTTCTGGGAAGTTCAATTAGGA
ATACCACATCCTGCAGGGTTAAAACAGAAAAAATCAGTAACAGTACTGGATGTGGGCGATGCATATTTTT
CAGTTCCCTTAGATAAAGACTTCAGGAAGTATACTGCATTTACCATACCTAGTATAAACAATGAGACACC
AGGGATTAGATATCAGTACAATGTGCTTCCACAGGGATGGAAAGGATCACCAGCAATATTCCAGTGTAGC
ATGACAAAAATCTTAGAGCCTTTTAGAAAACAAAATCCAGACATAGTCATCTATCAATACATGGATGATT
TGTATGTAGGATCTGACTTAGAAATAGGGCAGCATAGAACAAAAATAGAGGAACTGAGACAACATCTGTT
GAGGTGGGGATTTACCACACCAGACAAAAAACATCAGAAAGAACCTCCATTCCTTTGGATGGGTTATGAA
CTCCATCCTGATAAATGGACAGTACAGCCTATAGTGCTGCCAGAAAAGGACAGCTGGACTGTCAATGACA
TACAGAAATTAGTGGGAAAATTGAATTGGGCAAGTCAGATTTATGCAGGGATTAAAGTAAGGCAATTATG
TAAACTTCTTAGGGGAACCAAAGCACTAACAGAAGTAGTACCACTAACAGAAGAAGCAGAGCTAGAACTG
GCAGAAAACAGGGAGATTCTAAAAGAACCGGTACATGGAGTGTATTATGACCCATCAAAAGACTTAATAG
CAGAAATACAGAAGCAGGGGCAAGGCCAATGGACATATCAAATTTATCAAGAGCCATTTAAAAATCTGAA
AACAGGAAAGTATGCAAGAATGAAGGGTGCCCACACTAATGATGTGAAACAATTAACAGAGGCAGTACAA
AAAATAGCCACAGAAAGCATAGTAATATGGGGAAAGACTCCTAAATTTAAATTACCCATACAAAAGGAAA
CATGGGAAGCATGGTGGACAGAGTATTGGCAAGCCACCTGGATTCCTGAGTGGGAGTTTGTCAATACCCC
TCCCTTAGTGAAGTTATGGTACCAGTTAGAGAAAGAACCCATAATAGGAGCAGAAACTTTCTATGTAGAT
GGGGCAGCCAATAGGGAAACTAAATTAGGAAAAGCAGGATATGTAACTGACAGAGGAAGACAAAAAGTTG
TCCCCCTAACGGACACAACAAATCAGAAGACTGAGTTACAAGCAATTCATCTAGCTTTGCAGGATTCGGG
ATTAGAAGTAAACATAGTGACAGACTCACAATATGCATTGGGAATCATTCAAGCACAACCAGATAAGAGT
GAATCAGAGTTAGTCAGTCAAATAATAGAGCAGTTAATAAAAAAGGAAAAAGTCTACCTGGCATGGGTAC
CAGCACACAAAGGAATTGGAGGAAATGAACAAGTAGATAAATTGGTCAGTGCTGGAATCAGGAAAGTACT
ATTTTTAGATGGAATAGATAAGGCCCAAGAAGAACATGAGAAATATCACAGTAATTGGAGAGCAATGGCT
AGTGATTTTAACCTACCACCTGTAGTAGCAAAAGAAATAGTAGCCAGCTGTGATAAATGTCAGCTAAAAG
GGGAAGCCATGCATGGACAAGTAGACTGTAGCCCAGGAATATGGCAGCTAGATTGTACACATTTAGAAGG
AAAAGTTATCTTGGTAGCAGTTCATGTAGCCAGTGGATATATAGAAGCAGAAGTAATTCCAGCAGAGACA
GGGCAAGAAACAGCATACTTCCTCTTAAAATTAGCAGGAAGATGGCCAGTAAAAACAGTACATACAGACA
ATGGCAGCAATTTCACCAGTACTACAGTTAAGGCCGCCTGTTGGTGGGCGGGGATCAAGCAGGAATTTGG
CATTCCCTACAATCCCCAAAGTCAAGGAGTAATAGAATCTATGAATAAAGAATTAAAGAAAATTATAGGA
CAGGTAAGAGATCAGGCTGAACATCTTAAGACAGCAGTACAAATGGCAGTATTCATCCACAATTTTAAAA
GAAAAGGGGGGATTGGGGGGTACAGTGCAGGGGAAAGAATAGTAGACATAATAGCAACAGACATACAAAC
TAAAGAATTACAAAAACAAATTACAAAAATTCAAAATTTTCGGGTTTATTACAGGGACAGCAGAGATCCA
GTTTGGAAAGGACCAGCAAAGCTCCTCTGGAAAGGTGAAGGGGCAGTAGTAATACAAGATAATAGTGACA
TAAAAGTAGTGCCAAGAAGAAAAGCAAAGATCATCAGGGATTATGGAAAACAGATGGCAGGTGATGATTG
TGTGGCAAGTAGACAGGATGAGGATTAACACATGGAATTCTGCAACAACTGCTGTTTATCCATTTCAGAA
TTGGGTGTCGACATAGCAGAATAGGCGTTACTCGACAGAGGAGAGCAAGAAATGGAGCCAGTAGATCCTA
GACTAGAGCCCTGGAAGCATCCAGGAAGTCAGCCTAAAACTGCTTGTACCAATTGCTATTGTAAAAAGTG
TTGCTTTCATTGCCAAGTTTGTTTCATGACAAAAGCCTTAGGCATCTCCTATGGCAGGAAGAAGCGGAGA
CAGCGACGAAGAGCTCATCAGAACAGTCAGACTCATCAAGCTTCTCTATCAAAGCAGTAAGTAGTACATG
TAATGCAACCTATAATAGTAGCAATAGTAGCATTAGTAGTAGCAATAATAATAGCAATAGTTGTGTGGTC
CATAGTAATCATAGAATATAGGAAAATGGCCGCTGATCTTCAGACCTGGAGGAGGAGATATGAGGGACAA
TTGGAGAAGTGAATTATATAAATATAAAGTAGTAAAAATTGAACCATTAGGAGTAGCACCCACCAAGGCA
AAGAGAAGAGTGGTGCAGAGAGAAAAAAGAGCAGTGGGAATAGGAGCTTTGTTCCTTGGGTTCTTGGGAG
CAGCAGGAAGCACTATGGGCGCAGCGTCAATGACGCTGACGGTACAGGCCAGACAATTATTGTCTGGTAT
AGTGCAGCAGCAGAACAATTTGCTGAGGGCTATTGAGGCGCAACAGCATCTGTTGCAACTCACAGTCTGG
GGCATCAAGCAGCTCCAGGCAAGAATCCTGGCTGTGGAAAGATACCTAAAGGATCAACAGCTCCTGGGGA
TTTGGGGTTGCTCTGGAAAACTCATTTGCACCACTGCTGTGCCTTGGAATGCTAGTTGGAGTAATAAATC
TCTGGAACAGATTTGGAATCACACGACCTGGATGGAGTGGGACAGAGAAATTAACAATTACACAAGCTTA
ATACACTCCTTAATTGAAGAATCGCAAAACCAGCAAGAAAAGAATGAACAAGAATTATTGGAATTAGATA
AATGGGCAAGTTTGTGGAATTGGTTTAACATAACAAATTGGCTGTGGTATATAAAATTATTCATAATGAT
AGTAGGAGGCTTGGTAGGTTTAAGAATAGTTTTTGCTGTACTTTCTATAGTGAATAGAGTTAGGCAGGGA
TATTCACCATTATCGTTTCAGACCCACCTCCCAACCCCGAGGGGACCCGACAGGCCCGAAGGAATAGAAG
AAGAAGGTGGAGAGAGAGACAGAGACAGATCCATTCGATTAGTGAACGGATCCTTGGCACTTATCTGGGA
CGATCTGCGGAGCCTGTGCCTCTTCAGCTACCACCGCTTGAGAGACTTACTCTTGATTGTAACGAGGATT
GTGGAACTTCTGGGACGCAGGGGGTGGGAAGCCCTCAAATATTGGTGGAATCTCCTACAATATTGGAGTC
AGGAGCTAAAGAATAGTGCTGTTAGCTTGCTCAATGCCACAGCCATAGCAGTAGCTGAGGGGACAGATAG
GGTTATAGAAGTAGTACAAGGAGCTTGTAGAGCTATTCGCCACATACCTAGAAGAATAAGACAGGGCTTG
GAAAGGATTTTGCTATAAGCTCGAAACAACCGGTACCTCTAGAACTATAGCTAGCAGATCTTTTTCCCTC
TGCCAAAAATTATGGGGACATCATGAAGCCCCTTGAGCATCTGACTTCTGGCTAATAAAGGAAATTTATT
TTCATTGCAATAGTGTGTTGGAATTTTTTGTGTCTCTCACTCGGAAGGACATATGGGAGGGCAAATCATT
TAAAACATCAGAATGAGTATTTGGTTTAGAGTTTGGCAACATATGCCCATATGCTGGCTGCCATGAACAA
AGGTTGGCTATAAAGAGGTCATCAGTATATGAAACAGCCCCCTGCTGTCCATTCCTTATTCCATAGAAAA
GCCTTGACTTGAGGTTAGATTTTTTTTATATTTTGTTTTGTGTTATTTTTTTCTTTAACATCCCTAAAAT
TTTCCTTACATGTTTTACTAGCCAGATTTTTCCTCCTCTCCTGACTACTCCCAGTCATAGCTGTCCCTCT
TCTCTTATGGAGATCCCTCGACCTGCAGCCCAAGCTTGGCGTAATCATGGTCATAGCTGTTTCCTGTGTG
AAATTGTTATCCGCTCACAATTCCACACAACATACGAGCCGGAAGCATAAAGTGTAAAGCCTGGGGTGCC
TAATGAGTGAGCTAACTCACATTAATTGCGTTGCGCTCACTGCCCGCTTTCCAGTCGGGAAACCTGTCGT
GCCAGCGGATCCGCATCTCAATTAGTCAGCAACCATAGTCCCGCCCCTAACTCCGCCCATCCCGCCCCTA
ACTCCGCCCAGTTCCGCCCATTCTCCGCCCCATGGCTGACTAATTTTTTTTATTTATGCAGAGGCCGAGG
CCGCCTCGGCCTCTGAGCTATTCCAGAAGTAGTGAGGAGGCTTTTTTGGAGGCCTAGGCTTTTGCAAAAA
GCTAACTTGTTTATTGCAGCTTATAATGGTTACAAATAAAGCAATAGCATCACAAATTTCACAAATAAAG
CATTTTTTTCACTGCATTCTAGTTGTGGTTTGTCCAAACTCATCAATGTATCTTATCATGTCTGGATCCG
CTGCATTAATGAATCGGCCAACGCGCGGGGAGAGGCGGTTTGCGTATTGGGCGCTCTTCCGCTTCCTCGC
TCACTGACTCGCTGCGCTCGGTCGTTCGGCTGCGGCGAGCGGTATCAGCTCACTCAAAGGCGGTAATACG
GTTATCCACAGAATCAGGGGATAACGCAGGAAAGAACATGTGAGCAAAAGGCCAGCAAAAGGCCAGGAAC
CGTAAAAAGGCCGCGTTGCTGGCGTTTTTCCATAGGCTCCGCCCCCCTGACGAGCATCACAAAAATCGAC
GCTCAAGTCAGAGGTGGCGAAACCCGACAGGACTATAAAGATACCAGGCGTTTCCCCCTGGAAGCTCCCT
CGTGCGCTCTCCTGTTCCGACCCTGCCGCTTACCGGATACCTGTCCGCCTTTCTCCCTTCGGGAAGCGTG
GCGCTTTCTCATAGCTCACGCTGTAGGTATCTCAGTTCGGTGTAGGTCGTTCGCTCCAAGCTGGGCTGTG
TGCACGAACCCCCCGTTCAGCCCGACCGCTGCGCCTTATCCGGTAACTATCGTCTTGAGTCCAACCCGGT
AAGACACGACTTATCGCCACTGGCAGCAGCCACTGGTAACAGGATTAGCAGAGCGAGGTATGTAGGCGGT
GCTACAGAGTTCTTGAAGTGGTGGCCTAACTACGGCTACACTAGAAGAACAGTATTTGGTATCTGCGCTC
TGCTGAAGCCAGTTACCTTCGGAAAAAGAGTTGGTAGCTCTTGATCCGGCAAACAAACCACCGCTGGTAG
CGGTGGTTTTTTTGTTTGCAAGCAGCAGATTACGCGCAGAAAAAAAGGATCTCAAGAAGATCCTTTGATC
TTTTCTACGGGGTCTGACGCTCAGTGGAACGAAAACTCACGTTAAGGGATTTTGGTCATGAGATTATCAA
AAAGGATCTTCACCTAGATCCTTTTAAATTAAAAATGAAGTTTTAAATCAATCTAAAGTATATATGAGTA
AACTTGGTCTGACAGTTACCAATGCTTAATCAGTGAGGCACCTATCTCAGCGATCTGTCTATTTCGTTCA
TCCATAGTTGCCTGACTCCCCGTCGTGTAGATAACTACGATACGGGAGGGCTTACCATCTGGCCCCAGTG
CTGCAATGATACCGCGAGACCCACGCTCACCGGCTCCAGATTTATCAGCAATAAACCAGCCAGCCGGAAG
GGCCGAGCGCAGAAGTGGTCCTGCAACTTTATCCGCCTCCATCCAGTCTATTAATTGTTGCCGGGAAGCT
AGAGTAAGTAGTTCGCCAGTTAATAGTTTGCGCAACGTTGTTGCCATTGCTACAGGCATCGTGGTGTCAC
GCTCGTCGTTTGGTATGGCTTCATTCAGCTCCGGTTCCCAACGATCAAGGCGAGTTACATGATCCCCCAT
GTTGTGCAAAAAAGCGGTTAGCTCCTTCGGTCCTCCGATCGTTGTCAGAAGTAAGTTGGCCGCAGTGTTA
TCACTCATGGTTATGGCAGCACTGCATAATTCTCTTACTGTCATGCCATCCGTAAGATGCTTTTCTGTGA
CTGGTGAGTACTCAACCAAGTCATTCTGAGAATAGTGTATGCGGCGACCGAGTTGCTCTTGCCCGGCGTC
AATACGGGATAATACCGCGCCACATAGCAGAACTTTAAAAGTGCTCATCATTGGAAAACGTTCTTCGGGG
CGAAAACTCTCAAGGATCTTACCGCTGTTGAGATCCAGTTCGATGTAACCCACTCGTGCACCCAACTGAT
CTTCAGCATCTTTTACTTTCACCAGCGTTTCTGGGTGAGCAAAAACAGGAAGGCAAAATGCCGCAAAAAA
GGGAATAAGGGCGACACGGAAATGTTGAATACTCATACTCTTCCTTTTTCAATATTATTGAAGCATTTAT
CAGGGTTATTGTCTCATGAGCGGATACATATTTGAATGTATTTAGAAAAATAAACAAATAGGGGTTCCGC
GCACA
Features (pLannotate 1.2.2; 24 found; start..end, strand, type, name):
     27..406     +  enhancer       CMV enhancer: human cytomegalovirus immediate early enhancer
    408..686     +  promoter       chicken β-actin promoter: No description available
    687..1703    +  intron         chimeric intron: chimera between introns from chicken β-actin and rabbit β-globin
   1701..1766    +  CDS            HBB (fragment): HBB_LEPEU - Experimental evidence at protein level: Swiss-Prot protein existence level 1. Involved in oxygen transport from the lung to the various peripheral tissues. From Lepus europaeus (European hare).
   1770..1806    +  misc_feature   HIV-1 Ψ (fragment): packaging signal of human immunodeficiency virus type 1
   1809..3311    +  CDS            HIV-1 gag (sequence partly withheld): gag protein from human immunodeficiency virus 1; gag
   3104..6115    +  CDS            HIV-1 pol: pol protein from human immunodeficiency virus 1; pol
   6124..6222    +  CDS            vpr (fragment): VPR_HV19N - Protein inferred from homology: Swiss-Prot protein existence level 3. During virus entry, plays a role in the transport of the viral pre-integration (PIC) complex to the host nucleus. This function is crucial for viral infection of non-dividing macrophages. May act directly at the nuclear pore complex, by binding nucleoporins phenylalanine-glycine (FG)-repeat regions. From Human immunodeficiency virus type 1 group M subtype G (isolate 92NG083) (HIV-1).
   6209..6424    +  CDS            tat (fragment): TAT_HV1H2 - Experimental evidence at protein level: Swiss-Prot protein existence level 1. Extracellular circulating Tat can be endocytosed by surrounding uninfected cells via the binding to several surface receptors such as CD26, CXCR4, heparan sulfate proteoglycans (HSPG) or LDLR. Neurons are rarely infected, but they internalize Tat via their LDLR. Through its interaction with nuclear HATs, Tat is potentially able to control the acetylation-dependent cellular gene expression. Modulates the expression of many cellular genes involved in cell survival, proliferation or in coding for cytokines o
   6440..6535    +  CDS            vpu (fragment): VPU_HV1B1 - Experimental evidence at protein level: Swiss-Prot protein existence level 1. Enhances virion budding by targeting host CD4 and Tetherin/BST2 to proteasome degradation. Degradation of CD4 prevents any unwanted premature interactions between viral Env and its host receptor CD4 in the endoplasmic reticulum. Degradation of antiretroviral protein Tetherin/BST2 is important for virion budding, as BST2 tethers new viral particles to the host cell membrane. Mechanistically, Vpu bridges either CD4 or BST2 to BTRC, a substrate recognition subunit of the Skp1/Cullin/F-box protein E3 ubiquiti
   6689..6922    +  misc_feature   RRE: The Rev response element (RRE) of HIV-1 allows for Rev-dependent mRNA export from the nucleus to the cytoplasm.
   7299..7573    +  CDS            Rev (fragment): human immunodeficiency virus 1 (HIV-1) Rev protein; rev; enhances nuclear export of unspliced and incompletely spliced viral mRNAs
   7821..7876    +  polyA_signal   β-globin poly(A) signal: rabbit β-globin polyadenylation signal (Gil and Proudfoot, 1987)
   8259..8281    -  protein_bind   lac operator (fragment): The lac repressor binds to the lac operator to inhibit transcription in E. coli. This inhibition can be relieved by adding lactose or isopropyl-β-D-thiogalactopyranoside (IPTG). lac repressor encoded by lacI
   8285..8315    -  promoter       lac promoter: promoter for the E. coli lac operon
   8330..8351    -  protein_bind   CAP binding site: CAP binding activates transcription in the presence of cAMP. E. coli catabolite activator protein
   8364..8403    -  CDS            lacI (fragment): lac repressor; lacI; The lac repressor binds to the lac operator to inhibit transcription in E. coli. This inhibition can be relieved by adding lactose or isopropyl-β-D-thiogalactopyranoside (IPTG).
   8410..8432    +  promoter       SV40 promoter (fragment): SV40 enhancer and early promoter
   8456..8591    +  rep_origin     SV40 ori: SV40 origin of replication
   8611..8745    +  polyA_signal   SV40 poly(A) signal: SV40 polyadenylation signal
   8747..8801    -  CDS            lacI (fragment): lac repressor; lacI; The lac repressor binds to the lac operator to inhibit transcription in E. coli. This inhibition can be relieved by adding lactose or isopropyl-β-D-thiogalactopyranoside (IPTG).
   8984..9572    -  rep_origin     ori: high-copy-number ColE1/pMB1/pBR322/pUC origin of replication
   9743..10603   -  CDS            AmpR: β-lactamase; bla; confers resistance to ampicillin, carbenicillin, and related antibiotics
  10604..10708   -  promoter       AmpR promoter: bla
