>Addgene plasmid #12260 | psPAX2 | analyzer sequence | sequence record 7272
GTCGACATTGATTATTGACTAGTTATTAATAGTAATCAATTACGGGGTCATTAGTTCATAGCCCATATAT
GGAGTTCCGCGTTACATAACTTACGGTAAATGGCCCGCCTGGCTGACCGCCCAACGACCCCCGCCCATTG
ACGTCAATAATGACGTATGTTCCCATAGTAACGCCAATAGGGACTTTCCATTGACGTCAATGGGTGGACT
ATTTACGGTAAACTGCCCACTTGGCAGTACATCAAGTGTATCATATGCCAAGTACGCCCCCTATTGACGT
CAATGACGGTAAATGGCCCGCCTGGCATTATGCCCAGTACATGACCTTATGGGACTTTCCTACTTGGCAG
TACATCTACGTATTAGTCATCGCTATTACCATGGGTCGAGGTGAGCCCCACGTTCTGCTTCACTCTCCCC
ATCTCCCCCCCCTCCCCACCCCCAATTTTGTATTTATTTATTTTTTAATTATTTTGTGCAGCGATGGGGG
CGGGGGGGGGGGGGGCGCGCGCCAGGCGGGGCGGGGCGGGGCGAGGGGCGGGGCGGGGCGAGGCGGAGAG
GTGCGGCGGCAGCCAATCAGAGCGGCGCGCTCCGAAAGTTTCCTTTTATGGCGAGGCGGCGGCGGCGGCG
GCCCTATAAAAAGCGAAGCGCGCGGCGGGCGGGAGTCGCTGCGTTGCCTTCGCCCCGTGCCCCGCTCCGC
GCCGCCTCGCGCCGCCCGCCCCGGCTCTGACTGACCGCGTTACTCCCACAGGTGAGCGGGCGGGACGGCC
CTTCTCCTCCGGGCTGTAATTAGCGCTTGGTTTAATGACGGCTCGTTTCTTTTCTGTGGCTGCGTGAAAG
CCTTAAAGGGCTCCGGGAGGGCCCTTTGTGCGGGGGGGAGCGGCTCGGGGGGTGCGTGCGTGTGTGTGTG
CGTGGGGAGCGCCGCGTGCGGCCCGCGCTGCCCGGCGGCTGTGAGCGCTGCGGGCGCGGCGCGGGGCTTT
GTGCGCTCCGCGTGTGCGCGAGGGGAGCGCGGCCGGGGGCGGTGCCCCGCGGTGCGGGGGGGCTGCGAGG
GGAACAAAGGCTGCGTGCGGGGTGTGTGCGTGGGGGGGTGAGCAGGGGGTGTGGGCGCGGCGGTCGGGCT
GTAACCCCCCCCTGCACCCCCCTCCCCGAGTTGCTGAGCACGGCCCGGCTTCGGGTGCGGGGCTCCGTGC
GGGGCGTGGCGCGGGGCTCGCCGTGCCGGGCGGGGGGTGGCGGCAGGTGGGGGTGCCGGGCGGGGCGGGG
CCGCCTCGGGCCGGGGAGGGCTCGGGGGAGGGGCGCGGCGGCCCCGGAGCGCCGGCGGCTGTCGAGGCGC
GGCGAGCCGCAGCCATTGCCTTTTATGGTAATCGTGCGAGAGGGCGCAGGGACTTCCTTTGTCCCAAATC
TGGCGGAGCCGAAATCTGGGAGGCGCCGCCGCACCCCCTCTAGCGGGCGCGGGCGAAGCGGTGCGGCGCC
GGCAGGAAGGAAATGGGCGGGGAGGGCCTTCGTGCGTCGCCGCGCCGCCGTCCCCTTCTCCATCTCCAGC
CTCGGGGCTGCCGCAGGGGGACGGCTGCCTTCGGGGGGGACGGGGCAGGGCGGGGTTCGGCTTCTGGCGT
GTGACCGGCGGCTCTAGAGCCTCTGCTAACCATGTTCATGCCTTCTTCTTTTTCCTACAGCTCCTGGGCA
ACGTGCTGGTTATTGTGCTGTCTCATCATTTTGGCAAAGAATTCGGGCCGGCCGCGTTGACGCGCACGGC
AAGAGGCGAGGGGCGGCGACTGGTGAGAGATGGGTGCGAGAGCGTCAGTATTAAGCGGGGGAGAATTAGA
TCGATGGGAAAAAATTCGGTTAAGGCCAGGGGGAAAGAAAAAATATAAATTAAAACATATAGTATGGGCA
AGCAGGGAGCTAGAACGATTCGCAGTTAATCCTGGCCTGTTAGAAACATCAGAAGGCTGTAGACAAATAC
TGGGACAGCTACAACCATCCCTTCAGACAGGATCAGAAGAACTTAGATCATTATATAATACAGTAGCAAC
CCTCTATTGTGTGCATCAAAGGATAGAGATAAAAGACACCAAGGAAGCTTTAGACAAGATAGAGGAAGAG
CAAAACAAAAGTAAGAAAAAAGCACAGCAAGCAGCAGCTGACACAGGACACAGCAATCAGGTCAGCCAAA
ATTACCCTATAGTGCAGAACATCCAGGGGCAAATGGTACATCAGGCCATATCACCTAGAACTTTAAATGC
ATGGGTAAAAGTAGTAGAAGAGAAGGCTTTCAGCCCAGAAGTGATACCCATGTTTTCAGCATTATCAGAA
GGAGCCACCCCACAAGATTTAAACACCATGCTAAACACAGTGGGGGGACATCAAGCAGCCATGCAAATGT
TAAAAGAGACCATCAATGAGGAAGCTGCAGAATGGGATAGAGTGCATCCAGTGCATGCAGGGCCTATTGC
ACCAGGCCAGATGAGAGAACCAAGGGGAAGTGACATAGCAGGAACTACTAGTACCCTTCAGGAACAAATA
GGATGGATGACACATAATCCACCTATCCCAGTAGGAGAAATCTATAAAAGATGGATAATCCTGGGATTAA
ATAAAATAGTAAGAATGTATAGCCCT
[222 nt withheld, positions 2617-2838]
GGGGGACCCGGCCATAAAGCAAGAGTTTTGGCTGAAGCAATGAGCCAAGTAACAAATCCAGCTACCATAA
TGATACAGAAAGGCAATTTTAGGAACCAAAGAAAGACTGTTAAGTGTTTCAATTGTGGCAAAGAAGGGCA
CATAGCCAAAAATTGCAGGGCCCCTAGGAAAAAGGGCTGTTGGAAATGTGGAAAGGAAGGACACCAAATG
AAAGATTGTACTGAGAGACAGGCTAATTTTTTAGGGAAGATCTGGCCTTCCCACAAGGGAAGGCCAGGGA
ATTTTCTTCAGAGCAGACCAGAGCCAACAGCCCCACCAGAAGAGAGCTTCAGGTTTGGGGAAGAGACAAC
AACTCCCTCTCAGAAGCAGGAGCCGATAGACAAGGAACTGTATCCTTTAGCTTCCCTCAGATCACTCTTT
GGCAGCGACCCCTCGTCACAATAAAGATAGGGGGGCAATTAAAGGAAGCTCTATTAGATACAGGAGCAGA
TGATACAGTATTAGAAGAAATGAATTTGCCAGGAAGATGGAAACCAAAAATGATAGGGGGAATTGGAGGT
TTTATCAAAGTAGGACAGTATGATCAGATACTCATAGAAATCTGCGGACATAAAGCTATAGGTACAGTAT
TAGTAGGACCTACACCTGTCAACATAATTGGAAGAAATCTGTTGACTCAGATTGGCTGCACTTTAAATTT
TCCCATTAGTCCTATTGAGACTGTACCAGTAAAATTAAAGCCAGGAATGGATGGCCCAAAAGTTAAACAA
TGGCCATTGACAGAAGAAAAAATAAAAGCATTAGTAGAAATTTGTACAGAAATGGAAAAGGAAGGAAAAA
TTTCAAAAATTGGGCCTGAAAATCCATACAATACTCCAGTATTTGCCATAAAGAAAAAAGACAGTACTAA
ATGGAGAAAATTAGTAGATTTCAGAGAACTTAATAAGAGAACTCAAGATTTCTGGGAAGTTCAATTAGGA
ATACCACATCCTGCAGGGTTAAAACAGAAAAAATCAGTAACAGTACTGGATGTGGGCGATGCATATTTTT
CAGTTCCCTTAGATAAAGACTTCAGGAAGTATACTGCATTTACCATACCTAGTATAAACAATGAGACACC
AGGGATTAGATATCAGTACAATGTGCTTCCACAGGGATGGAAAGGATCACCAGCAATATTCCAGTGTAGC
ATGACAAAAATCTTAGAGCCTTTTAGAAAACAAAATCCAGACATAGTCATCTATCAATACATGGATGATT
TGTATGTAGGATCTGACTTAGAAATAGGGCAGCATAGAACAAAAATAGAGGAACTGAGACAACATCTGTT
GAGGTGGGGATTTACCACACCAGACAAAAAACATCAGAAAGAACCTCCATTCCTTTGGATGGGTTATGAA
CTCCATCCTGATAAATGGACAGTACAGCCTATAGTGCTGCCAGAAAAGGACAGCTGGACTGTCAATGACA
TACAGAAATTAGTGGGAAAATTGAATTGGGCAAGTCAGATTTATGCAGGGATTAAAGTAAGGCAATTATG
TAAACTTCTTAGGGGAACCAAAGCACTAACAGAAGTAGTACCACTAACAGAAGAAGCAGAGCTAGAACTG
GCAGAAAACAGGGAGATTCTAAAAGAACCGGTACATGGAGTGTATTATGACCCATCAAAAGACTTAATAG
CAGAAATACAGAAGCAGGGGCAAGGCCAATGGACATATCAAATTTATCAAGAGCCATTTAAAAATCTGAA
AACAGGAAAATATGCAAGAATGAAGGGTGCCCACACTAATGATGTGAAACAATTAACAGAGGCAGTACAA
AAAATAGCCACAGAAAGCATAGTAATATGGGGAAAGACTCCTAAATTTAAATTACCCATACAAAAGGAAA
CATGGGAAGCATGGTGGACAGAGTATTGGCAAGCCACCTGGATTCCTGAGTGGGAGTTTGTCAATACCCC
TCCCTTAGTGAAGTTATGGTACCAGTTAGAGAAAGAACCCATAATAGGAGCAGAAACTTTCTATGTAGAT
GGGGCAGCCAATAGGGAAACTAAATTAGGAAAAGCAGGATATGTAACTGACAGAGGAAGACAAAAAGTTG
TCCCCCTAACGGACACAACAAATCAGAAGACTGAGTTACAAGCAATTCATCTAGCTTTGCAGGATTCGGG
ATTAGAAGTAAACATAGTGACAGACTCACAATATGCATTGGGAATCATTCAAGCACAACCAGATAAGAGT
GAATCAGAGTTAGTCAGTCAAATAATAGAGCAGTTAATAAAAAAGGAAAAAGTCTACCTGGCATGGGTAC
CAGCACACAAAGGAATTGGAGGAAATGAACAAGTAGATGGGTTGGTCAGTGCTGGAATCAGGAAAGTACT
ATTTTTAGATGGAATAGATAAGGCCCAAGAAGAACATGAGAAATATCACAGTAATTGGAGAGCAATGGCT
AGTGATTTTAACCTACCACCTGTAGTAGCAAAAGAAATAGTAGCCAGCTGTGATAAATGTCAGCTAAAAG
GGGAAGCCATGCATGGACAAGTAGACTGTAGCCCAGGAATATGGCAGCTAGATTGTACACATTTAGAAGG
AAAAGTTATCTTGGTAGCAGTTCATGTAGCCAGTGGATATATAGAAGCAGAAGTAATTCCAGCAGAGACA
GGGCAAGAAACAGCATACTTCCTCTTAAAATTAGCAGGAAGATGGCCAGTAAAAACAGTACATACAGACA
ATGGCAGCAATTTCACCAGTACTACAGTTAAGGCCGCCTGTTGGTGGGCGGGGATCAAGCAGGAATTTGG
CATTCCCTACAATCCCCAAAGTCAAGGAGTAATAGAATCTATGAATAAAGAATTAAAGAAAATTATAGGA
CAGGTAAGAGATCAGGCTGAACATCTTAAGACAGCAGTACAAATGGCAGTATTCATCCACAATTTTAAAA
GAAAAGGGGGGATTGGGGGGTACAGTGCAGGGGAAAGAATAGTAGACATAATAGCAACAGACATACAAAC
TAAAGAATTACAAAAACAAATTACAAAAATTCAAAATTTTCGGGTTTATTACAGGGACAGCAGAGATCCA
GTTTGGAAAGGACCAGCAAAGCTCCTCTGGAAAGGTGAAGGGGCAGTAGTAATACAAGATAATAGTGACA
TAAAAGTAGTGCCAAGAAGAAAAGCAAAGATCATCAGGGATTATGGAAAACAGATGGCAGGTGATGATTG
TGTGGCAAGTAGACAGGATGAGGATTAACACATGGAATTCTGCAACAACTGCTGTTTATCCATTTCAGAA
TTGGGTGTCGACATAGCAGAATAGGCGTTACTCGACAGAGGAGAGCAAGAAATGGAGCCAGTAGATCCTA
GACTAGAGCCCTGGAAGCATCCAGGAAGTCAGCCTAAAACTGCTTGTACCAATTGCTATTGTAAAAAGTG
TTGCTTTCATTGCCAAGTTTGTTTCATGACAAAAGCCTTAGGCATCTCCTATGGCAGGAAGAAGCGGAGA
CAGCGACGAAGAGCTCATCAGAACAGTCAGACTCATCAAGCTTCTCTATCAAAGCAGTAAGTAGTACATG
TAATGCAACCTATAATAGTAGCAATAGTAGCATTAGTAGTAGCAATAATAATAGCAATAGTTGTGTGGTC
CATAGTAATCATAGAATATAGGAAAATGGCCGCTGATCTTCAGACCTGGAGGAGGAGATATGAGGGACAA
TTGGAGAAGTGAATTATATAAATATAAAGTAGTAAAAATTGAACCATTAGGAGTAGCACCCACCAAGGCA
AAGAGAAGAGTGGTGCAGAGAGAAAAAAGAGCAGTGGGAATAGGAGCTTTGTTCCTTGGGTTCTTGGGAG
CAGCAGGAAGCACTATGGGCGCAGCCTCAATGACGCTGACGGTACAGGCCAGACAATTATTGTCTGGTAT
AGTGCAGCAGCAGAACAATTTGCTGAGGGCTATTGAGGCGCAACAGCATCTGTTGCAACTCACAGTCTGG
GGCATCAAGCAGCTCCAAGCAAGAATCCTAGCTGTGGAAAGATACCTAAAGGATCAACAGCTCCTAGGGA
TTTGGGGTTGCTCTGGAAAACTCATTTGCACCACTGCTGTGCCTTGGAATGCTAGTTGGAGTAATAAATC
TCTGGAACAGATCTGGAATCACACGACCTGGATGGAGTGGGACAGAGAAATTAACAATTACACAAGCTTA
ATACACTCCTTAATTGAAGAATCGCAAAACCAGCAAGAAAAGAATGAACAAGAATTATTGGAATTAGATA
AATGGGCAAGTTTGTGGAATTGGTTTAACATAACAAATTGGCTGTGGTATATAAAATTATTCATAATGAT
AGTAGGAGGCTTGGTAGGTTTAAGAATAGTTTTTGCTGTACTTTCTATAGTGAATAGAGTTAGGCAGGGA
TATTCACCATTATCGTTTCAGACCCACCTCCCAATCCCGAGGGGACCCGACAGGCCCGAAGGAATAGAAG
AAGAAGGTGGAGAGAGAGACAGAGACAGATCCATTCGATTAGTGAACGGATCCTTGGCACTTATCTGGGA
CGATCTGCGGAGCCTGTGCCTCTTCAGCTACCACCGCTTGAGAGACTTACTCTTGATTGTAACGAGGATT
GTGGAACTTCTGGGACGCAGGGGGTGGGAAGCCCTCAAATATTGGTGGAATCTCCTACAATATTGGAGTC
AGGAGCTAAAGAATAGTGCTGTTAGCTTGCTCAATGCCACAGCCATAGCAGTAGCTGAGGGGACAGATAG
GGTTATAGAAGTAGTACAAGGAGCTTGTAGAGCTATTCGCCACATACCTAGAAGAATAAGACAGGGCTTG
GAAAGGATTTTGCTATAAGCTCGAAACAACCGGTACCTCTAGAACTATAGCTAGCAGATCTTTTTCCCTC
TGCCAAAAATTATGGGGACATCATGAAGCCCCTTGAGCATCTGACTTCTGGCTAATAAAGGAAATTTATT
TTCATTGCAATAGTGTGTTGGAATTTTTTGTGTCTCTCACTCGGAAGGACATATGGGAGGGCAAATCATT
TAAAACATCAGAATGAGTATTTGGTTTAGAGTTTGGCAACATATGCCATATGCTGGCTGCCATGAACAAA
GGTGGCTATAAAGAGGTCATCAGTATATGAAACAGCCCCCTGCTGTCCATTCCTTATTCCATAGAAAAGC
CTTGACTTGAGGTTAGATTTTTTTTATATTTTGTTTTGTGTTATTTTTTTCTTTAACATCCCTAAAATTT
TCCTTACATGTTTTACTAGCCAGATTTTTCCTCCTCTCCTGACTACTCCCAGTCATAGCTGTCCCTCTTC
TCTTATGAAGATCCCTCGACCTGCAGCCCAAGCTTGGCGTAATCATGGTCATAGCTGTTTCCTGTGTGAA
ATTGTTATCCGCTCACAATTCCACACAACATACGAGCCGGAAGCATAAAGTGTAAAGCCTGGGGTGCCTA
ATGAGTGAGCTAACTCACATTAATTGCGTTGCGCTCACTGCCCGCTTTCCAGTCGGGAAACCTGTCGTGC
CAGCGGATCCGCATCTCAATTAGTCAGCAACCATAGTCCCGCCCCTAACTCCGCCCATCCCGCCCCTAAC
TCCGCCCAGTTCCGCCCATTCTCCGCCCCATGGCTGACTAATTTTTTTTATTTATGCAGAGGCCGAGGCC
GCCTCGGCCTCTGAGCTATTCCAGAAGTAGTGAGGAGGCTTTTTTGGAGGCCTAGGCTTTTGCAAAAAGC
TAACTTGTTTATTGCAGCTTATAATGGTTACAAATAAAGCAATAGCATCACAAATTTCACAAATAAAGCA
TTTTTTTCACTGCATTCTAGTTGTGGTTTGTCCAAACTCATCAATGTATCTTATCATGTCTGGATCCGCT
GCATTAATGAATCGGCCAACGCGCGGGGAGAGGCGGTTTGCGTATTGGGCGCTCTTCCGCTTCCTCGCTC
ACTGACTCGCTGCGCTCGGTCGTTCGGCTGCGGCGAGCGGTATCAGCTCACTCAAAGGCGGTAATACGGT
TATCCACAGAATCAGGGGATAACGCAGGAAAGAACATGTGAGCAAAAGGCCAGCAAAAGGCCAGGAACCG
TAAAAAGGCCGCGTTGCTGGCGTTTTTCCATAGGCTCCGCCCCCCTGACGAGCATCACAAAAATCGACGC
TCAAGTCAGAGGTGGCGAAACCCGACAGGACTATAAAGATACCAGGCGTTTCCCCCTGGAAGCTCCCTCG
TGCGCTCTCCTGTTCCGACCCTGCCGCTTACCGGATACCTGTCCGCCTTTCTCCCTTCGGGAAGCGTGGC
GCTTTCTCAATGCTCACGCTGTAGGTATCTCAGTTCGGTGTAGGTCGTTCGCTCCAAGCTGGGCTGTGTG
CACGAACCCCCCGTTCAGCCCGACCGCTGCGCCTTATCCGGTAACTATCGTCTTGAGTCCAACCCGGTAA
GACACGACTTATCGCCACTGGCAGCAGCCACTGGTAACAGGATTAGCAGAGCGAGGTATGTAGGCGGTGC
TACAGAGTTCTTGAAGTGGTGGCCTAACTACGGCTACACTAGAAGGACAGTATTTGGTATCTGCGCTCTG
CTGAAGCCAGTTACCTTCGGAAAAAGAGTTGGTAGCTCTTGATCCGGCAAACAAACCACCGCTGGTAGCG
GTGGTTTTTTTGTTTGCAAGCAGCAGATTACGCGCAGAAAAAAAGGATCTCAAGAAGATCCTTTGATCTT
TTCTACGGGGTCTGACGCTCAGTGGAACGAAAACTCACGTTAAGGGATTTTGGTCATGAGATTATCAAAA
AGGATCTTCACCTAGATCCTTTTAAATTAAAAATGAAGTTTTAAATCAATCTAAAGTATATATGAGTAAA
CTTGGTCTGACAGTTACCAATGCTTAATCAGTGAGGCACCTATCTCAGCGATCTGTCTATTTCGTTCATC
CATAGTTGCCTGACTCCCCGTCGTGTAGATAACTACGATACGGGAGGGCTTACCATCTGGCCCCAGTGCT
GCAATGATACCGCGAGACCCACGCTCACCGGCTCCAGATTTATCAGCAATAAACCAGCCAGCCGGAAGGG
CCGAGCGCAGAAGTGGTCCTGCAACTTTATCCGCCTCCATCCAGTCTATTAATTGTTGCCGGGAAGCTAG
AGTAAGTAGTTCGCCAGTTAATAGTTTGCGCAACGTTGTTGCCATTGCTACAGGCATCGTGGTGTCACGC
TCGTCGTTTGGTATGGCTTCATTCAGCTCCGGTTCCCAACGATCAAGGCGAGTTACATGATCCCCCATGT
TGTGCAAAAAAGCGGTTAGCTCCTTCGGTCCTCCGATCGTTGTCAGAAGTAAGTTGGCCGCAGTGTTATC
ACTCATGGTTATGGCAGCACTGCATAATTCTCTTACTGTCATGCCATCCGTAAGATGCTTTTCTGTGACT
GGTGAGTACTCAACCAAGTCATTCTGAGAATAGTGTATGCGGCGACCGAGTTGCTCTTGCCCGGCGTCAA
TACGGGATAATACCGCGCCACATAGCAGAACTTTAAAAGTGCTCATCATTGGAAAACGTTCTTCGGGGCG
AAAACTCTCAAGGATCTTACCGCTGTTGAGATCCAGTTCGATGTAACCCACTCGTGCACCCAACTGATCT
TCAGCATCTTTTACTTTCACCAGCGTTTCTGGGTGAGCAAAAACAGGAAGGCAAAATGCCGCAAAAAAGG
GAATAAGGGCGACACGGAAATGTTGAATACTCATACTCTTCCTTTTTCAATATTATTGAAGCATTTATCA
GGGTTATTGTCTCATGAGCGGATACATATTTGAATGTATTTAGAAAAATAAACAAATAGGGGTTCCGCGC
ACATTTCCCCGAAAAGTGCCACCTG
Features (pLannotate 1.2.2; 24 found; start..end, strand, type, name):
      4..383     +  enhancer       CMV enhancer: human cytomegalovirus immediate early enhancer
    386..661     +  promoter       chicken β-actin promoter: No description available
    662..1670    +  intron         chimeric intron: chimera between introns from chicken β-actin and rabbit β-globin
   1668..1730    +  CDS            HBB (fragment): HBB_LEPEU - Experimental evidence at protein level: Swiss-Prot protein existence level 1. Involved in oxygen transport from the lung to the various peripheral tissues. From Lepus europaeus (European hare).
   1741..1777    +  misc_feature   HIV-1 Ψ (fragment): packaging signal of human immunodeficiency virus type 1
   1780..3282    +  CDS            HIV-1 gag (sequence partly withheld): gag protein from human immunodeficiency virus 1; gag
   3075..6086    +  CDS            HIV-1 pol: pol protein from human immunodeficiency virus 1; pol
   6095..6193    +  CDS            vpr (fragment): VPR_HV19N - Protein inferred from homology: Swiss-Prot protein existence level 3. During virus entry, plays a role in the transport of the viral pre-integration (PIC) complex to the host nucleus. This function is crucial for viral infection of non-dividing macrophages. May act directly at the nuclear pore complex, by binding nucleoporins phenylalanine-glycine (FG)-repeat regions. From Human immunodeficiency virus type 1 group M subtype G (isolate 92NG083) (HIV-1).
   6180..6395    +  CDS            tat (fragment): TAT_HV1H2 - Experimental evidence at protein level: Swiss-Prot protein existence level 1. Extracellular circulating Tat can be endocytosed by surrounding uninfected cells via the binding to several surface receptors such as CD26, CXCR4, heparan sulfate proteoglycans (HSPG) or LDLR. Neurons are rarely infected, but they internalize Tat via their LDLR. Through its interaction with nuclear HATs, Tat is potentially able to control the acetylation-dependent cellular gene expression. Modulates the expression of many cellular genes involved in cell survival, proliferation or in coding for cytokines o
   6411..6506    +  CDS            vpu (fragment): VPU_HV1B1 - Experimental evidence at protein level: Swiss-Prot protein existence level 1. Enhances virion budding by targeting host CD4 and Tetherin/BST2 to proteasome degradation. Degradation of CD4 prevents any unwanted premature interactions between viral Env and its host receptor CD4 in the endoplasmic reticulum. Degradation of antiretroviral protein Tetherin/BST2 is important for virion budding, as BST2 tethers new viral particles to the host cell membrane. Mechanistically, Vpu bridges either CD4 or BST2 to BTRC, a substrate recognition subunit of the Skp1/Cullin/F-box protein E3 ubiquiti
   6609..6945    +  ncRNA          RRE: Accession: RF00036 - HIV Rev response element
   7270..7544    +  CDS            Rev (fragment): human immunodeficiency virus 1 (HIV-1) Rev protein; rev; enhances nuclear export of unspliced and incompletely spliced viral mRNAs
   7792..7847    +  polyA_signal   β-globin poly(A) signal: rabbit β-globin polyadenylation signal (Gil and Proudfoot, 1987)
   8228..8250    -  protein_bind   lac operator (fragment): The lac repressor binds to the lac operator to inhibit transcription in E. coli. This inhibition can be relieved by adding lactose or isopropyl-β-D-thiogalactopyranoside (IPTG). lac repressor encoded by lacI
   8254..8284    -  promoter       lac promoter: promoter for the E. coli lac operon
   8299..8320    -  protein_bind   CAP binding site: CAP binding activates transcription in the presence of cAMP. E. coli catabolite activator protein
   8333..8372    -  CDS            lacI (fragment): lac repressor; lacI; The lac repressor binds to the lac operator to inhibit transcription in E. coli. This inhibition can be relieved by adding lactose or isopropyl-β-D-thiogalactopyranoside (IPTG).
   8379..8401    +  promoter       SV40 promoter (fragment): SV40 enhancer and early promoter
   8425..8560    +  rep_origin     SV40 ori: SV40 origin of replication
   8580..8714    +  polyA_signal   SV40 poly(A) signal: SV40 polyadenylation signal
   8716..8770    -  CDS            lacI (fragment): lac repressor; lacI; The lac repressor binds to the lac operator to inhibit transcription in E. coli. This inhibition can be relieved by adding lactose or isopropyl-β-D-thiogalactopyranoside (IPTG).
   8953..9541    -  rep_origin     ori: high-copy-number ColE1/pMB1/pBR322/pUC origin of replication
   9712..10572   -  CDS            AmpR: β-lactamase; bla; confers resistance to ampicillin, carbenicillin, and related antibiotics
  10573..10677   -  promoter       AmpR promoter: bla
