>Addgene plasmid #12260 | psPAX2 Sequencing Result | analyzer sequence | sequence record 258268
AGCCATTGCCTTTTATGGTAATCGTGCGAGAGGGCGCAGGGACTTCCTTTGTCCCAAATCTGTGCGGAGC
CGAAATCTGGGAGGCGCCGCCGCACCCCCTCTAGCGGGCGCGGGGCGAAGCGGTGCGGCGCCGGCAGGAA
GGAAATGGGCGGGGAGGGCCTTCGTGCGTCGCCGCGCCGCCGTCCCCTTCTCCCTCTCCAGCCTCGGGGC
TGTCCGCGGGGGGACGGCTGCCTTCGGGGGGGACGGGGCAGGGCGGGGTTCGGCTTCTGGCGTGTGACCG
GCGGCTCTAGAGCCTCTGCTAACCATGTTCATGCCTTCTTCTTTTTCCTACAGCTCCTGGGCAACGTGCT
GGTTATTGTGCTGTCTCATCATTTTGGCAAAGAATTCGGGCCGCGTTGACGCGCACGGCAAGAGGCGAGG
GGCGGCGACTGGTGAGAGATGGGTGCGAGAGCGTCAGTATTAAGCGGGGGAGAATTAGATCGATGGGAAA
AAATTCGGTTAAGGCCAGGGGGAAAGAAAAAATATAAATTAAAACATATAGTATGGGCAAGCAGGGAGCT
AGAACGATTCGCAGTTAATCCTGGCCTGTTAGAAACATCAGAAGGCTGTAGACAAATACTGGGACAGCTA
CAACCATCCCTTCAGACAGGATCAGAAGAACTTAGATCATTATATAATACAGTAGCAACCCTCTATTGTG
TGCATCAAAGGATAGAGATAAAAGACACCAAGGAAGCTTTAGACAAGATAGAGGAAGAGCAAAACAAAAG
TAAGAAAAAAGCACAGCAAGCAGCAGCTGACACAGGACACAGCAATCAGGTCAGCCAAAATTACCCTATA
GTGCAGAACATCCAGGGGCAAATGGTACATCAGGCCATATCACCTAGAACTTTAAATGCATGGGTAAAAG
TAGTAGAAGAGAAGGCTTTCAGCCCAGAAGTGATACCCATGTTTTCAGCATTATCAGAAGGAGCCACCCC
ACAAGATTTAAACACCATGCTAAACACAGTGGGGGGACATCAAGCAGCCATGCAAATGTTAAAAGAGACC
ATCAATGAGGAAGCTGCAGAATGGGATAGAGTGCATCCAGTGCATGCAGGGCCTATTGCACCAGGCCAGA
TGAGAGAACCAAGGGGAAGTGACATAGCAGGAACTACTAGTACCCTTCAGGAACAAATAGGATGGATGAC
ACATAATCCACCTATCCCAGTAGGAGAAATCTATAAAAGATGGATAATCCTGGGATTAAATAAAATAGTA
AGAATGTATAGCCCT
[222 nt withheld, positions 1276-1497]
GGGGGACCCGGCCATAAAGCAAGAGTTTTGGCTGAAGCAATGAGCCAAGTAACAAATCCAGCTACCATAA
TGATACAGAAAGGCAATTTTAGGAACCAAAGAAAGACTGTTAAGTGTTTCAATTGTGGCAAAGAAGGGCA
CATAGCCAAAAATTGCAGGGCCCCTAGGAAAAAGGGCTGTTGGAAATGTGGAAAGGAAGGACACCAAATG
AAAGATTGTACTGAGAGACAGGCTAATTTTTTAGGGAAGATCTGGCCTTCCCACAAGGGAAGGCCAGGGA
ATTTTCTTCAGAGCAGACCAGAGCCAACAGCCCCACCAGAAGAGAGCTTCAGGTTTGGGGAAGAGACAAC
AACTCCCTCTCAGAAGCAGGAGCCGATAGACAAGGAACTGTATCCTTTAGCTTCCCTCAGATCACTCTTT
GGCAGCGACCCCTCGTCACAATAAAGATAGGGGGGCAATTAAAGGAAGCTCTATTAGATACAGGAGCAGA
TGATACAGTATTAGAAGAAATGAATTTGCCAGGAAGATGGAAACCAAAAATGATAGGGGGAATTGGAGGT
TTTATCAAAGTAAGACAGTATGATCAGATACTCATAGAAATCTGCGGACATAAAGCTATAGGTACAGTAT
TAGTAGGACCTACACCTGTCAACATAATTGGAAGAAATCTGTTGACTCAGATTGGCTGCACTTTAAATTT
TCCCATTAGTCCTATTGAGACTGTACCAGTAAAATTAAAGCCAGGAATGGATGGCCCAAAAGTTAAACAA
TGGCCATTGACAGAAGAAAAAATAAAAGCATTAGTAGAAATTTGTACAGAAATGGAAAAGGAAGGAAAAA
TTTCAAAAATTGGGCCTGAAAATCCATACAATACTCCAGTATTTGCCATAAAGAAAAAAGACAGTACTAA
ATGGAGAAAATTAGTAGATTTCAGAGAACTTAATAAGAGAACTCAAGATTTCTGGGAAGTTCAATTAGGA
ATACCACATCCTGCAGGGTTAAAACAGAAAAAATCAGTAACAGTACTGGATGTGGGCGATGCATATTTTT
CAGTTCCCTTAGATAAAGACTTCAGGAAGTATACTGCATTTACCATACCTAGTATAAACAATGAGACACC
AGGGATTAGATATCAGTACAATGTGCTTCCACAGGGATGGAAAGGATCACCAGCAATATTCCAGTGTAGC
ATGACAAAAATCTTAGAGCCTTTTAGAAAACAAAATCCAGACATAGTCATCTATCAATACATGGATGATT
TGTATGTAGGATCTGACTTAGAAATAGGGCAGCATAGAACAAAAATAGAGGAACTGAGACAACATCTGTT
GAGGTGGGGATTTACCACACCAGACAAAAAACATCAGAAAGAACCTCCATTCCTTTGGATGGGTTATGAA
CTCCATCCTGATAAATGGACAGTACAGCCTATAGTGCTGCCAGAAAAGGACAGCTGGACTGTCAATGACA
TACAGAAATTAGTGGGAAAATTGAATTGGGCAAGTCAGATTTATGCAGGGATTAAAGTAAGGCAATTATG
TAAACTTCTTAGGGGAACCAAAGCACTAACAGAAGTAGTACCACTAACAGAAGAAGCAGAGCTAGAACTG
GCAGAAAACAGGGAGATTCTAAAAGAACCGGTACATGGAGTGTATTATGACCCATCAAAAGACTTAATAG
CAGAAATACAGAAGCAGGGGCAAGGCCAATGGACATATCAAATTTATCAAGAGCCATTTAAAAATCTGAA
AACAGGAAAGTATGCAAGAATGAAGGGTGCCCACACTAATGATGTGAAACAATTAACAGAGGCAGTACAA
AAAATAGCCACAGAAAGCATAGTAATATGGGGAAAGACTCCTAAATTTAAATTACCCATACAAAAGGAAA
CATGGGAAGCATGGTGGACAGAGTATTGGCAAGCCACCTGGATTCCTGAGTGGGAGTTTGTCAATACCCC
TCCCTTAGTGAAGTTATGGTACCAGTTAGAGAAAGAACCCATAATAGGAGCAGAAACTTTCTATGTAGAT
GGGGCAGCCAATAGGGAAACTAAATTAGGAAAAGCAGGATATGTAACTGACAGAGGAAGACAAAAAGTTG
TCCCCCTAACGGACACAACAAATCAGAAGACTGAGTTACAAGCAATTCATCTAGCTTTGCAGGATTCGGG
ATTAGAAGTAAACATAGTGACAGACTCACAATATGCATTGGGAATCATTCAAGCACAACCAGATAAGAGT
GAATCAGAGTTAGTCAGTCAAATAATAGAGCAGTTAATAAAAAAGGAAAAAGTCTACCTGGCATGGGTAC
CAGCACACAAAGGAATTGGAGGAAATGAACAAGTAGATAAATTGGTCAGTGCTGGAATCAGGAAAGTACT
ATTTTTAGATGGAATAGATAAGGCCCAAGAAGAACATGAGAAATATCACAGTAATTGGAGAGCAATGGCT
AGTGATTTTAACCTACCACCTGTAGTAGCAAAAGAAATAGTAGCCAGCTGTGATAAATGTCAGCTAAAAG
GGGAAGCCATGCATGGACAAGTAGACTGTAGCCCAGGAATATGGCAGCTAGATTGTACACATTTAGAAGG
AAAAGTTATCTTGGTAGCAGTTCATGTAGCCAGTGGATATATAGAAGCAGAAGTAATTCCAGCAGAGACA
GGGCAAGAAACAGCATACTTCCTCTTAAAATTAGCAGGAAGATGGCCAGTAAAAACAGTACATACAGACA
ATGGCAGCAATTTCACCAGTACTACAGTTAAGGCCGCCTGTTGGTGGGCGGGGATCAAGCAGGAATTTGG
CATTCCCTACAATCCCCAAAGTCAAGGAGTAATAGAATCTATGAATAAAGAATTAAAGAAAATTATAGGA
CAGGTAAGAGATCAGGCTGAACATCTTAAGACAGCAGTACAAATGGCAGTATTCATCCACAATTTTAAAA
GAAAAGGGGGGATTGGGGGGTACAGTGCAGGGGAAAGAATAGTAGACATAATAGCAACAGACATACAAAC
TAAAGAATTACAAAAACAAATTACAAAAATTCAAAATTTTCGGGTTTATTACAGGGACAGCAGAGATCCA
GTTTGGAAAGGACCAGCAAAGCTCCTCTGGAAAGGTGAAGGGGCAGTAGTAATACAAGATAATAGTGACA
TAAAAGTAGTGCCAAGAAGAAAAGCAAAGATCATCAGGGATTATGGAAAACAGATGGCAGGTGATGATTG
TGTGGCAAGTAGACAGGATGAGGATTAACACATGGAATTCTGCAACAACTGCTGTTTATCCATTTCAGAA
TTGGGTGTCGACATAGCAGAATAGGCGTTACTCGACAGAGGAGAGCAAGAAATGGAGCCAGTAGATCCTA
GACTAGAGCCCTGGAAGCATCCAGGAAGTCAGCCTAAAACTGCTTGTACCAATTGCTATTGTAAAAAGTG
TTGCTTTCATTGCCAAGTTTGTTTCATGACAAAAGCCTTAGGCATCTCCTATGGCAGGAAGAAGCGGAGA
CAGCGACGAAGAGCTCATCAGAACAGTCAGACTCATCAAGCTTCTCTATCAAAGCAGTAAGTAGTACATG
TAATGCAACCTATAATAGTAGCAATAGTAGCATTAGTAGTAGCAATAATAATAGCAATAGTTGTGTGGTC
CATAGTAATCATAGAATATAGGAAAATGGCCGCTGATCTTCAGACCTGGAGGAGGAGATATGAGGGACAA
TTGGAGAAGTGAATTATATAAATATAAAGTAGTAAAAATTGAACCATTAGGAGTAGCACCCACCAAGGCA
AAGAGAAGAGTGGTGCAGAGAGAAAAAAGAGCAGTGGGAATAGGAGCTTTGTTCCTTGGGTTCTTGGGAG
CAGCAGGAAGCACTATGGGCGCAGCGTCAATGACGCTGACGGTACAGGCCAGACAATTATTGTCTGGTAT
AGTGCAGCAGCAGAACAATTTGCTGAGGGCTATTGAGGCGCAACAGCATCTGTTGCAACTCACAGTCTGG
GGCATCAAGCAGCTCCAGGCAAGAATCCTGGCTGTGGAAAGATACCTAAAGGATCAACAGCTCCTGGGGA
TTTGGGGTTGCTCTGGAAAACTCATTTGCACCACTGCTGTGCCTTGGAATGCTAGTTGGAGTAATAAATC
TCTGGAACAGATTTGGAATCACACGACCTGGATGGAGTGGGACAGAGAAATTAACAATTACACAAGCTTA
ATACACTCCTTAATTGAAGAATCGCAAAACCAGCAAGAAAAGAATGAACAAGAATTATTGGAATTAGATA
AATGGGCAAGTTTGTGGAATTGGTTTAACATAACAAATTGGCTGTGGTATATAAAATTATTCATAATGAT
AGTAGGAGGCTTGGTAGGTTTAAGAATAGTTTTTGCTGTACTTTCTATAGTGAATAGAGTTAGGCAGGGA
TATTCACCATTATCGTTTCAGACCCACCTCCCAACCCCGAGGGGACCCGACAGGCCCGAAGGAATAGAAG
AAGAAGGTGGAGAGAGAGACAGAGACAGATCCATTCGATTAGTGAACGGATCCTTGGCACTTATCTGGGA
CGATCTGCGGAGCCTGTGCCTCTTCAGCTACCACCGCTTGAGAGACTTACTCTTGATTGTAACGAGGATT
GTGGAACTTCTGGGACGCAGGGGGTGGGAAGCCCTCAAATATTGGTGGAATCTCCTACAATATTGGAGTC
AGGAGCTAAAGAATAGTGCTGTTAGCTTGCTCAATGCCACAGCCATAGCAGTAGCTGAGGGGACAGATAG
GGTTATAGAAGTAGTACAAGGAGCTTGTAGAGCTATTCGCCACATACCTAGAAGAATAAGACAGGGCTTG
GAAAGGATTTTGCTATAAGCTCGAAACAACCGGTACCTCTAGAACTATAGCTAGCAGATCTTTTTCCCTC
TGCCAAAAATTATGGGGACATCATGAAGCCCCTTGAGCATCTGACTTCTGGCTAATAAAGGAAATTTATT
TTCATTGCAATAGTGTGTTGGAATTTTTTGTGTCTCTCACTCGGAAGGACATATGGGAGGGCAAATCATT
TAAAACATCAGAATGAGTATTTGGTTTAGAGTTTGGCAACATATGCCCATATGCTGGCTGCCATGAACAA
AGGTTGGCTATAAAGAGGTCATCAGTATATGAAACAGCCCCCTGCTGTCCATTCCTTATTCCATAGAAAA
GCCTTGACTTGAGGTTAGATTTTTTTTATATTTTGTTTTGTGTTATTTTTTTCTTTAACATCCCTAAAAT
TTTCCTTACATGTTTTACTAGCCAGATTTTTCCTCCTCTCCTGACTACTCCCAGTCATAGCTGTCCCTCT
TCTCTTATGGAGATCCCTCGACCTGCAGCCCAAGCTTGGCGTAATCATGGTCATAGCTGTTTCCTGTGTG
AAATTGTTATCCGCTCACAATTCCACACAACATACGAGCCGGAAGCATAAAGTGTAAAGCCTGGGGTGCC
TAATGAGTGAGCTAACTCACATTAATTGCGTTGCGCTCACTGCCCGCTTTCCAGTCGGGAAACCTGTCGT
GCCAGCGGATCCGCATCTCAATTAGTCAGCAACCATAGTCCCGCCCCTAACTCCGCCCATCCCGCCCCTA
ACTCCGCCCAGTTCCGCCCATTCTCCGCCCCATGGCTGACTAATTTTTTTTATTTATGCAGAGGCCGAGG
CCGCCTCGGCCTCTGAGCTATTCCAGAAGTAGTGAGGAGGCTTTTTTGGAGGCCTAGGCTTTTGCAAAAA
GCTAACTTGTTTATTGCAGCTTATAATGGTTACAAATAAAGCAATAGCATCACAAATTTCACAAATAAAG
CATTTTTTTCACTGCATTCTAGTTGTGGTTTGTCCAAACTCATCAATGTATCTTATCATGTCTGGATCCG
CTGCATTAATGAATCGGCCAACGCGCGGGGAGAGGCGGTTTGCGTATTGGGCGCTCTTCCGCTTCCTCGC
TCACTGACTCGCTGCGCTCGGTCGTTCGGCTGCGGCGAGCGGTATCAGCTCACTCAAAGGCGGTAATACG
GTTATCCACAGAATCAGGGGATAACGCAGGAAAGAACATGTGAGCAAAAGGCCAGCAAAAGGCCAGGAAC
CGTAAAAAGGCCGCGTTGCTGGCGTTTTTCCATAGGCTCCGCCCCCCTGACGAGCATCACAAAAATCGAC
GCTCAAGTCAGAGGTGGCGAAACCCGACAGGACTATAAAGATACCAGGCGTTTCCCCCTGGAAGCTCCCT
CGTGCGCTCTCCTGTTCCGACCCTGCCGCTTACCGGATACCTGTCCGCCTTTCTCCCTTCGGGAAGCGTG
GCGCTTTCTCATAGCTCACGCTGTAGGTATCTCAGTTCGGTGTAGGTCGTTCGCTCCAAGCTGGGCTGTG
TGCACGAACCCCCCGTTCAGCCCGACCGCTGCGCCTTATCCGGTAACTATCGTCTTGAGTCCAACCCGGT
AAGACACGACTTATCGCCACTGGCAGCAGCCACTGGTAACAGGATTAGCAGAGCGAGGTATGTAGGCGGT
GCTACAGAGTTCTTGAAGTGGTGGCCTAACTACGGCTACACTAGAAGAACAGTATTTGGTATCTGCGCTC
TGCTGAAGCCAGTTACCTTCGGAAAAAGAGTTGGTAGCTCTTGATCCGGCAAACAAACCACCGCTGGTAG
CGGTGGTTTTTTTGTTTGCAAGCAGCAGATTACGCGCAGAAAAAAAGGATCTCAAGAAGATCCTTTGATC
TTTTCTACGGGGTCTGACGCTCAGTGGAACGAAAACTCACGTTAAGGGATTTTGGTCATGAGATTATCAA
AAAGGATCTTCACCTAGATCCTTTTAAATTAAAAATGAAGTTTTAAATCAATCTAAAGTATATATGAGTA
AACTTGGTCTGACAGTTACCAATGCTTAATCAGTGAGGCACCTATCTCAGCGATCTGTCTATTTCGTTCA
TCCATAGTTGCCTGACTCCCCGTCGTGTAGATAACTACGATACGGGAGGGCTTACCATCTGGCCCCAGTG
CTGCAATGATACCGCGAGACCCACGCTCACCGGCTCCAGATTTATCAGCAATAAACCAGCCAGCCGGAAG
GGCCGAGCGCAGAAGTGGTCCTGCAACTTTATCCGCCTCCATCCAGTCTATTAATTGTTGCCGGGAAGCT
AGAGTAAGTAGTTCGCCAGTTAATAGTTTGCGCAACGTTGTTGCCATTGCTACAGGCATCGTGGTGTCAC
GCTCGTCGTTTGGTATGGCTTCATTCAGCTCCGGTTCCCAACGATCAAGGCGAGTTACATGATCCCCCAT
GTTGTGCAAAAAAGCGGTTAGCTCCTTCGGTCCTCCGATCGTTGTCAGAAGTAAGTTGGCCGCAGTGTTA
TCACTCATGGTTATGGCAGCACTGCATAATTCTCTTACTGTCATGCCATCCGTAAGATGCTTTTCTGTGA
CTGGTGAGTACTCAACCAAGTCATTCTGAGAATAGTGTATGCGGCGACCGAGTTGCTCTTGCCCGGCGTC
AATACGGGATAATACCGCGCCACATAGCAGAACTTTAAAAGTGCTCATCATTGGAAAACGTTCTTCGGGG
CGAAAACTCTCAAGGATCTTACCGCTGTTGAGATCCAGTTCGATGTAACCCACTCGTGCACCCAACTGAT
CTTCAGCATCTTTTACTTTCACCAGCGTTTCTGGGTGAGCAAAAACAGGAAGGCAAAATGCCGCAAAAAA
GGGAATAAGGGCGACACGGAAATGTTGAATACTCATACTCTTCCTTTTTCAATATTATTGAAGCATTTAT
CAGGGTTATTGTCTCATGAGCGGATACATATTTGAATGTATTTAGAAAAATAAACAAATAGGGGTTCCGC
GCACATTTCCCCGAAAAGTGCCACCTGGGTCGACATTGATTATTGACTAGTTATTAATAGTAATCAATTA
CGGGGTCATTAGTTCATAGCCCATATATGGAGTTCCGCGTTACATAACTTACGGTAAATGGCCCGCCTGG
CTGACCGCCCAACGACCCCCGCCCATTGACGTCAATAATGACGTATGTTCCCATAGTAACGCCAATAGGG
ACTTTCCATTGACGTCAATGGGTGGAGTATTTACGGTAAACTGCCCACTTGGCAGTACATCAAGTGTATC
ATATGCCAAGTACGCCCCCTATTGACGTCAATGACGGTAAATGGCCCGCCTGGCATTATGCCCAGTACAT
GACCTTATGGGACTTTCCTACTTGGCAGTACATCTACGTATTAGTCATCGCTATTACCATGGTCGAGGTG
AGCCCCACGTTCTGCTTCACTCTCCCCATCTCCCCCCCCTCCCCACCCCCAATTTTGTATTTATTTATTT
TTTAATTATTTTGTGCAGCGATGGGGGCGGGGGGGGGGGGGGCGCGCGCCAGGCGGGGCGGGGCGGGGCG
AGGGGCGGGGCGGGGCGAGGCGGAGAGGTGCGGCGGCAGCCAATCAGAGCGGCGCGCTCCGAAAGTTTCC
TTTTATGGCGAGGCGGCGGCGGCGGCGGCCCTATAAAAAGCGAAGCGCGCGGCGGGCGGGAGTCGCTGCG
CGCTGCCTTCGCCCCGTGCCCCGCTCCGCCGCCGCCTCGCGCCGCCCGCCCCGGCTCTGACTGACCGCGT
TACTCCCACAGGTGAGCGGGCGGGACGGCCCTTCTCCTCCGGGCTGTAATTAGCGCTTGGTTTAATGACG
GCTTGTTTCTTTTCTGTGGCTGCGTGAAAGCCTTGAGGGGCTCCGGGAGGGCCCTTTGTGCGGGGGGAGC
GGCTCGGGGGGTGCGTGCGTGTGTGTGTGCGTGGGGAGCGCCGCGTGCGGCTCCGCGCTGCCCGGCGGCT
GTGAGCGCTGCGGGCGCGGCGCGGGGCTTTGTGCGCTCCGCAGTGTGCGCGAGGGGAGCGCGGCCGGGGG
CGGTGCCCCGCGGTGCGGGGGGGGCTGCGAGGGGAACAAAGGCTGCGTGCGGGGTGTGTGCGTGGGGGGG
TGAGCAGGGGGTGTGGGCGCGTCGGTCGGGCTGCAACCCCCCCTGCACCCCCCTCCCCGAGTTGCTGAGC
ACGGCCCGGCTTCGGGTGCGGGGCTCCGTACGGGGCGTGGCGCGGGGCTCGCCGTGCCGGGCGGGGGGTG
GCGGCAGGTGGGGGTGCCGGGCGGGGCGGGGCCGCCTCGGGCCGGGGAGGGCTCGGGGGAGGGGCGCGGC
GGCCCCCGGAGCGCCGGCGGCTGTCGAGGCGCGGCGAGCCGC
Features (pLannotate 1.2.2; 24 found; start..end, strand, type, name):
    331..396     +  CDS            HBB (fragment): HBB_LEPEU - Experimental evidence at protein level: Swiss-Prot protein existence level 1. Involved in oxygen transport from the lung to the various peripheral tissues. From Lepus europaeus (European hare).
    400..436     +  misc_feature   HIV-1 Ψ (fragment): packaging signal of human immunodeficiency virus type 1
    439..1941    +  CDS            HIV-1 gag (sequence partly withheld): gag protein from human immunodeficiency virus 1; gag
   1734..4745    +  CDS            HIV-1 pol: pol protein from human immunodeficiency virus 1; pol
   4754..4852    +  CDS            vpr (fragment): VPR_HV19N - Protein inferred from homology: Swiss-Prot protein existence level 3. During virus entry, plays a role in the transport of the viral pre-integration (PIC) complex to the host nucleus. This function is crucial for viral infection of non-dividing macrophages. May act directly at the nuclear pore complex, by binding nucleoporins phenylalanine-glycine (FG)-repeat regions. From Human immunodeficiency virus type 1 group M subtype G (isolate 92NG083) (HIV-1).
   4839..5054    +  CDS            tat (fragment): TAT_HV1H2 - Experimental evidence at protein level: Swiss-Prot protein existence level 1. Extracellular circulating Tat can be endocytosed by surrounding uninfected cells via the binding to several surface receptors such as CD26, CXCR4, heparan sulfate proteoglycans (HSPG) or LDLR. Neurons are rarely infected, but they internalize Tat via their LDLR. Through its interaction with nuclear HATs, Tat is potentially able to control the acetylation-dependent cellular gene expression. Modulates the expression of many cellular genes involved in cell survival, proliferation or in coding for cytokines o
   5070..5165    +  CDS            vpu (fragment): VPU_HV1B1 - Experimental evidence at protein level: Swiss-Prot protein existence level 1. Enhances virion budding by targeting host CD4 and Tetherin/BST2 to proteasome degradation. Degradation of CD4 prevents any unwanted premature interactions between viral Env and its host receptor CD4 in the endoplasmic reticulum. Degradation of antiretroviral protein Tetherin/BST2 is important for virion budding, as BST2 tethers new viral particles to the host cell membrane. Mechanistically, Vpu bridges either CD4 or BST2 to BTRC, a substrate recognition subunit of the Skp1/Cullin/F-box protein E3 ubiquiti
   5319..5552    +  misc_feature   RRE: The Rev response element (RRE) of HIV-1 allows for Rev-dependent mRNA export from the nucleus to the cytoplasm.
   5929..6203    +  CDS            Rev (fragment): human immunodeficiency virus 1 (HIV-1) Rev protein; rev; enhances nuclear export of unspliced and incompletely spliced viral mRNAs
   6451..6506    +  polyA_signal   β-globin poly(A) signal: rabbit β-globin polyadenylation signal (Gil and Proudfoot, 1987)
   6889..6911    -  protein_bind   lac operator (fragment): The lac repressor binds to the lac operator to inhibit transcription in E. coli. This inhibition can be relieved by adding lactose or isopropyl-β-D-thiogalactopyranoside (IPTG). lac repressor encoded by lacI
   6915..6945    -  promoter       lac promoter: promoter for the E. coli lac operon
   6960..6981    -  protein_bind   CAP binding site: CAP binding activates transcription in the presence of cAMP. E. coli catabolite activator protein
   6994..7033    -  CDS            lacI (fragment): lac repressor; lacI; The lac repressor binds to the lac operator to inhibit transcription in E. coli. This inhibition can be relieved by adding lactose or isopropyl-β-D-thiogalactopyranoside (IPTG).
   7040..7062    +  promoter       SV40 promoter (fragment): SV40 enhancer and early promoter
   7086..7221    +  rep_origin     SV40 ori: SV40 origin of replication
   7241..7375    +  polyA_signal   SV40 poly(A) signal: SV40 polyadenylation signal
   7377..7431    -  CDS            lacI (fragment): lac repressor; lacI; The lac repressor binds to the lac operator to inhibit transcription in E. coli. This inhibition can be relieved by adding lactose or isopropyl-β-D-thiogalactopyranoside (IPTG).
   7614..8202    -  rep_origin     ori: high-copy-number ColE1/pMB1/pBR322/pUC origin of replication
   8373..9233    -  CDS            AmpR: β-lactamase; bla; confers resistance to ampicillin, carbenicillin, and related antibiotics
   9234..9338    -  promoter       AmpR promoter: bla
   9369..9748    +  enhancer       CMV enhancer: human cytomegalovirus immediate early enhancer
   9750..10025   +  promoter       chicken β-actin promoter: No description available
  10026..333     +  intron         chimeric intron (across the origin): chimera between introns from chicken β-actin and rabbit β-globin
