>Addgene plasmid #12260 | psPAX2 Sequencing Result | analyzer sequence | sequence record 273150
AGCCATTGCCTTTTATGGTAATCGTGCGAGAGGGCGCAGGGACTTCCTTTGTCCCAAATCTGTGCGGAGC
CGAAATCTGGGAGGCGCCGCCGCACCCCCTCTAGCGGGCGCGGGGCGAAGCGGTGCGGCGCCGGCAGGAA
GGAAATGGGCGGGGAGGGCCTTCGTGCGTCGCCGCGCCGCCGTCCCCTTCTCCCTCTCCAGCCTCGGGGC
TGTCCGCGGGGGGACGGCTGCCTTCGGGGGGGACGGGGCAGGGCGGGGTTCGGCTTCTGGCGTGTGACCG
GCGGCTCTAGAGCCTCTGCTAACCATGTTCATGCCTTCTTCTTTTTCCTACAGCTCCTGGGCAACGTGCT
GGTTATTGTGCTGTCTCATCATTTTGGCAAAGAATTCGGGCCGCGTTGACGCGCACGGCAAGAGGCGAGG
GGCGGCGACTGGTGAGAGATGGGTGCGAGAGCGTCAGTATTAAGCGGGGGAGAATTAGATCGATGGGAAA
AAATTCGGTTAAGGCCAGGGGGAAAGAAAAAATATAAATTAAAACATATAGTATGGGCAAGCAGGGAGCT
AGAACGATTCGCAGTTAATCCTGGCCTGTTAGAAACATCAGAAGGCTGTAGACAAATACTGGGACAGCTA
CAACCATCCCTTCAGACAGGATCAGAAGAACTTAGATCATTATATAATACAGTAGCAACCCTCTATTGTG
TGCATCAAAGGATAGAGATAAAAGACACCAAGGAAGCTTTAGACAAGATAGAGGAAGAGCAAAACAAAAG
TAAGAAAAAAGCACAGCAAGCAGCAGCTGACACAGGACACAGCAATCAGGTCAGCCAAAATTACCCTATA
GTGCAGAACATCCAGGGGCAAATGGTACATCAGGCCATATCACCTAGAACTTTAAATGCATGGGTAAAAG
TAGTAGAAGAGAAGGCTTTCAGCCCAGAAGTGATACCCATGTTTTCAGCATTATCAGAAGGAGCCACCCC
ACAAGATTTAAACACCATGCTAAACACAGTGGGGGGACATCAAGCAGCCATGCAAATGTTAAAAGAGACC
ATCAATGAGGAAGCTGCAGAATGGGATAGAGTGCATCCAGTGCATGCAGGGCCTATTGCACCAGGCCAGA
TGAGAGAACCAAGGGGAAGTGACATAGCAGGAACTACTAGTACCCTTCAGGAACAAATAGGATGGATGAC
ACATAATCCACCTATCCCAGTAGGAGAAATCTATAAAAGATGGATAATCCTGGGATTAAATAAAATAGTA
AGAATGTATAGCCCT
[222 nt withheld, positions 1276-1497]
GGGGGACCCGGCCATAAAGCAAGAGTTTTGGCTGAAGCAATGAGCCAAGTAACAAATCCAGCTACCATAA
TGATACAGAAAGGCAATTTTAGGAACCAAAGAAAGACTGTTAAGTGTTTCAATTGTGGCAAAGAAGGGCA
CATAGCCAAAAATTGCAGGGCCCCTAGGAAAAAGGGCTGTTGGAAATGTGGAAAGGAAGGACACCAAATG
AAAGATTGTACTGAGAGACAGGCTAATTTTTTAGGGAAGATCTGGCCTTCCCACAAGGGAAGGCCAGGGA
ATTTTCTTCAGAGCAGACCAGAGCCAACAGCCCCACCAGAAGAGAGCTTCAGGTTTGGGGAAGAGACAAC
AACTCCCTCTCAGAAGCAGGAGCCGATAGACAAGGAACTGTATCCTTTAGCTTCCCTCAGATCACTCTTT
GGCAGCGACCCCTCGTCACAATAAAGATAGGGGGGCAATTAAAGGAAGCTCTATTAGATACAGGAGCAGA
TGATACAGTATTAGAAGAAATGAATTTGCCAGGAAGATGGAAACCAAAAATGATAGGGGGAATTGGAGGT
TTTATCAAAGTAAGACAGTATGATCAGATACTCATAGAAATCTGCGGACATAAAGCTATAGGTACAGTAT
TAGTAGGACCTACACCTGTCAACATAATTGGAAGAAATCTGTTGACTCAGATTGGCTGCACTTTAAATTT
TCCCATTAGTCCTATTGAGACTGTACCAGTAAAATTAAAGCCAGGAATGGATGGCCCAAAAGTTAAACAA
TGGCCATTGACAGAAGAAAAAATAAAAGCATTAGTAGAAATTTGTACAGAAATGGAAAAGGAAGGAAAAA
TTTCAAAAATTGGGCCTGAAAATCCATACAATACTCCAGTATTTGCCATAAAGAAAAAAGACAGTACTAA
ATGGAGAAAATTAGTAGATTTCAGAGAACTTAATAAGAGAACTCAAGATTTCTGGGAAGTTCAATTAGGA
ATACCACATCCTGCAGGGTTAAAACAGAAAAAATCAGTAACAGTACTGGATGTGGGCGATGCATATTTTT
CAGTTCCCTTAGATAAAGACTTCAGGAAGTATACTGCATTTACCATACCTAGTATAAACAATGAGACACC
AGGGATTAGATATCAGTACAATGTGCTTCCACAGGGATGGAAAGGATCACCAGCAATATTCCAGTGTAGC
ATGACAAAAATCTTAGAGCCTTTTAGAAAACAAAATCCAGACATAGTCATCTATCAATACATGGATGATT
TGTATGTAGGATCTGACTTAGAAATAGGGCAGCATAGAACAAAAATAGAGGAACTGAGACAACATCTGTT
GAGGTGGGGATTTACCACACCAGACAAAAAACATCAGAAAGAACCTCCATTCCTTTGGATGGGTTATGAA
CTCCATCCTGATAAATGGACAGTACAGCCTATAGTGCTGCCAGAAAAGGACAGCTGGACTGTCAATGACA
TACAGAAATTAGTGGGAAAATTGAATTGGGCAAGTCAGATTTATGCAGGGATTAAAGTAAGGCAATTATG
TAAACTTCTTAGGGGAACCAAAGCACTAACAGAAGTAGTACCACTAACAGAAGAAGCAGAGCTAGAACTG
GCAGAAAACAGGGAGATTCTAAAAGAACCGGTACATGGAGTGTATTATGACCCATCAAAAGACTTAATAG
CAGAAATACAGAAGCAGGGGCAAGGCCAATGGACATATCAAATTTATCAAGAGCCATTTAAAAATCTGAA
AACAGGAAAGTATGCAAGAATGAAGGGTGCCCACACTAATGATGTGAAACAATTAACAGAGGCAGTACAA
AAAATAGCCACAGAAAGCATAGTAATATGGGGAAAGACTCCTAAATTTAAATTACCCATACAAAAGGAAA
CATGGGAAGCATGGTGGACAGAGTATTGGCAAGCCACCTGGATTCCTGAGTGGGAGTTTGTCAATACCCC
TCCCTTAGTGAAGTTATGGTACCAGTTAGAGAAAGAACCCATAATAGGAGCAGAAACTTTCTATGTAGAT
GGGGCAGCCAATAGGGAAACTAAATTAGGAAAAGCAGGATATGTAACTGACAGAGGAAGACAAAAAGTTG
TCCCCCTAACGGACACAACAAATCAGAAGACTGAGTTACAAGCAATTCATCTAGCTTTGCAGGATTCGGG
ATTAGAAGTAAACATAGTGACAGACTCACAATATGCATTGGGAATCATTCAAGCACAACCAGATAAGAGT
GAATCAGAGTTAGTCAGTCAAATAATAGAGCAGTTAATAAAAAAGGAAAAAGTCTACCTGGCATGGGTAC
CAGCACACAAAGGAATTGGAGGAAATGAACAAGTAGATAAATTGGTCAGTGCTGGAATCAGGAAAGTACT
ATTTTTAGATGGAATAGATAAGGCCCAAGAAGAACATGAGAAATATCACAGTAATTGGAGAGCAATGGCT
AGTGATTTTAACCTACCACCTGTAGTAGCAAAAGAAATAGTAGCCAGCTGTGATAAATGTCAGCTAAAAG
GGGAAGCCATGCATGGACAAGTAGACTGTAGCCCAGGAATATGGCAGCTAGATTGTACACATTTAGAAGG
AAAAGTTATCTTGGTAGCAGTTCATGTAGCCAGTGGATATATAGAAGCAGAAGTAATTCCAGCAGAGACA
GGGCAAGAAACAGCATACTTCCTCTTAAAATTAGCAGGAAGATGGCCAGTAAAAACAGTACATACAGACA
ATGGCAGCAATTTCACCAGTACTACAGTTAAGGCCGCCTGTTGGTGGGCGGGGATCAAGCAGGAATTTGG
CATTCCCTACAATCCCCAAAGTCAAGGAGTAATAGAATCTATGAATAAAGAATTAAAGAAAATTATAGGA
CAGGTAAGAGATCAGGCTGAACATCTTAAGACAGCAGTACAAATGGCAGTATTCATCCACAATTTTAAAA
GAAAAGGGGGGATTGGGGGGTACAGTGCAGGGGAAAGAATAGTAGACATAATAGCAACAGACATACAAAC
TAAAGAATTACAAAAACAAATTACAAAAATTCAAAATTTTCGGGTTTATTACAGGGACAGCAGAGATCCA
GTTTGGAAAGGACCAGCAAAGCTCCTCTGGAAAGGTGAAGGGGCAGTAGTAATACAAGATAATAGTGACA
TAAAAGTAGTGCCAAGAAGAAAAGCAAAGATCATCAGGGATTATGGAAAACAGATGGCAGGTGATGATTG
TGTGGCAAGTAGACAGGATGAGGATTAACACATGGAATTCTGCAACAACTGCTGTTTATCCATTTCAGAA
TTGGGTGTCGACATAGCAGAATAGGCGTTACTCGACAGAGGAGAGCAAGAAATGGAGCCAGTAGATCCTA
GACTAGAGCCCTGGAAGCATCCAGGAAGTCAGCCTAAAACTGCTTGTACCAATTGCTATTGTAAAAAGTG
TTGCTTTCATTGCCAAGTTTGTTTCATGACAAAAGCCTTAGGCATCTCCTATGGCAGGAAGAAGCGGAGA
CAGCGACGAAGAGCTCATCAGAACAGTCAGACTCATCAAGCTTCTCTATCAAAGCAGTAAGTAGTACATG
TAATGCAACCTATAATAGTAGCAATAGTAGCATTAGTAGTAGCAATAATAATAGCAATAGTTGTGTGGTC
CATAGTAATCATAGAATATAGGAAAATGGCCGCTGATCTTCAGACCTGGAGGAGGAGATATGAGGGACAA
TTGGAGAAGTGAATTATATAAATATAAAGTAGTAAAAATTGAACCATTAGGAGTAGCACCCACCAAGGCA
AAGAGAAGAGTGGTGCAGAGAGAAAAAAGAGCAGTGGGAATAGGAGCTTTGTTCCTTGGGTTCTTGGGAG
CAGCAGGAAGCACTATGGGCGCAGCGTCAATGACGCTGACGGTACAGGCCAGACAATTATTGTCTGGTAT
AGTGCAGCAGCAGAACAATTTGCTGAGGGCTATTGAGGCGCAACAGCATCTGTTGCAACTCACAGTCTGG
GGCATCAAGCAGCTCCAGGCAAGAATCCTGGCTGTGGAAAGATACCTAAAGGATCAACAGCTCCTGGGGA
TTTGGGGTTGCTCTGGAAAACTCATTTGCACCACTGCTGTGCCTTGGAATGCTAGTTGGAGTAATAAATC
TCTGGAACAGATTTGGAATCACACGACCTGGATGGAGTGGGACAGAGAAATTAACAATTACACAAGCTTA
ATACACTCCTTAATTGAAGAATCGCAAAACCAGCAAGAAAAGAATGAACAAGAATTATTGGAATTAGATA
AATGGGCAAGTTTGTGGAATTGGTTTAACATAACAAATTGGCTGTGGTATATAAAATTATTCATAATGAT
AGTAGGAGGCTTGGTAGGTTTAAGAATAGTTTTTGCTGTACTTTCTATAGTGAATAGAGTTAGGCAGGGA
TATTCACCATTATCGTTTCAGACCCACCTCCCAACCCCGAGGGGACCCGACAGGCCCGAAGGAATAGAAG
AAGAAGGTGGAGAGAGAGACAGAGACAGATCCATTCGATTAGTGAACGGATCCTTGGCACTTATCTGGGA
CGATCTGCGGAGCCTGTGCCTCTTCAGCTACCACCGCTTGAGAGACTTACTCTTGATTGTAACGAGGATT
GTGGAACTTCTGGGACGCAGGGGGTGGGAAGCCCTCAAATATTGGTGGAATCTCCTACAATATTGGAGTC
AGGAGCTAAAGAATAGTGCTGTTAGCTTGCTCAATGCCACAGCCATAGCAGTAGCTGAGGGGACAGATAG
GGTTATAGAAGTAGTACAAGGAGCTTGTAGAGCTATTCGCCACATACCTAGAAGAATAAGACAGGGCTTG
GAAAGGATTTTGCTATAAGCTCGAAACAACCGGTACCTCTAGAACTATAGCTAGCAGATCTTTTTCCCTC
TGCCAAAAATTATGGGGACATCATGAAGCCCCTTGAGCATCTGACTTCTGGCTAATAAAGGAAATTTATT
TTCATTGCAATAGTGTGTTGGAATTTTTTGTGTCTCTCACTCGGAAGGACATATGGGAGGGCAAATCATT
TAAAACATCAGAATGAGTATTTGGTTTAGAGTTTGGCAACATATGCCCATATGCTGGCTGCCATGAACAA
AGGTTGGCTATAAAGAGGTCATCAGTATATGAAACAGCCCCCTGCTGTCCATTCCTTATTCCATAGAAAA
GCCTTGACTTGAGGTTAGATTTTTTTTATATTTTGTTTTGTGTTATTTTTTTCTTTAACATCCCTAAAAT
TTTCCTTACATGTTTTACTAGCCAGATTTTTCCTCCTCTCCTGACTACTCCCAGTCATAGCTGTCCCTCT
TCTCTTATGGAGATCCCTCGACCTGCAGCCCAAGCTTGGCGTAATCATGGTCATAGCTGTTTCCTGTGTG
AAATTGTTATCCGCTCACAATTCCACACAACATACGAGCCGGAAGCATAAAGTGTAAAGCCTGGGGTGCC
TAATGAGTGAGCTAACTCACATTAATTGCGTTGCGCTCACTGCCCGCTTTCCAGTCGGGAAACCTGTCGT
GCCAGCGGATCCGCATCTCAATTAGTCAGCAACCATAGTCCCGCCCCTAACTCCGCCCATCCCGCCCCTA
ACTCCGCCCAGTTCCGCCCATTCTCCGCCCCATGGCTGACTAATTTTTTTTATTTATGCAGAGGCCGAGG
CCGCCTCGGCCTCTGAGCTATTCCAGAAGTAGTGAGGAGGCTTTTTTGGAGGCCTAGGCTTTTGCAAAAA
GCTAACTTGTTTATTGCAGCTTATAATGGTTACAAATAAAGCAATAGCATCACAAATTTCACAAATAAAG
CATTTTTTTCACTGCATTCTAGTTGTGGTTTGTCCAAACTCATCAATGTATCTTATCATGTCTGGATCCG
CTGCATTAATGAATCGGCCAACGCGCGGGGAGAGGCGGTTTGCGTATTGGGCGCTCTTCCGCTTCCTCGC
TCACTGACTCGCTGCGCTCGGTCGTTCGGCTGCGGCGAGCGGTATCAGCTCACTCAAAGGCGGTAATACG
GTTATCCACAGAATCAGGGGATAACGCAGGAAAGAACATGTGAGCAAAAGGCCAGCAAAAGGCCAGGAAC
CGTAAAAAGGCCGCGTTGCTGGCGTTTTTCCATAGGCTCCGCCCCCCTGACGAGCATCACAAAAATCGAC
GCTCAAGTCAGAGGTGGCGAAACCCGACAGGACTATAAAGATACCAGGCGTTTCCCCCTGGAAGCTCCCT
CGTGCGCTCTCCTGTTCCGACCCTGCCGCTTACCGGATACCTGTCCGCCTTTCTCCCTTCGGGAAGCGTG
GCGCTTTCTCATAGCTCACGCTGTAGGTATCTCAGTTCGGTGTAGGTCGTTCGCTCCAAGCTGGGCTGTG
TGCACGAACCCCCCGTTCAGCCCGACCGCTGCGCCTTATCCGGTAACTATCGTCTTGAGTCCAACCCGGT
AAGACACGACTTATCGCCACTGGCAGCAGCCACTGGTAACAGGATTAGCAGAGCGAGGTATGTAGGCGGT
GCTACAGAGTTCTTGAAGTGGTGGCCTAACTACGGCTACACTAGAAGAACAGTATTTGGTATCTGCGCTC
TGCTGAAGCCAGTTACCTTCGGAAAAAGAGTTGGTAGCTCTTGATCCGGCAAACAAACCACCGCTGGTAG
CGGTGGTTTTTTTGTTTGCAAGCAGCAGATTACGCGCAGAAAAAAAGGATCTCAAGAAGATCCTTTGATC
TTTTCTACGGGGTCTGACGCTCAGTGGAACGAAAACTCACGTTAAGGGATTTTGGTCATGAGATTATCAA
AAAGGATCTTCACCTAGATCCTTTTAAATTAAAAATGAAGTTTTAAATCAATCTAAAGTATATATGAGTA
AACTTGGTCTGACAGTTACCAATGCTTAATCAGTGAGGCACCTATCTCAGCGATCTGTCTATTTCGTTCA
TCCATAGTTGCCTGACTCCCCGTCGTGTAGATAACTACGATACGGGAGGGCTTACCATCTGGCCCCAGTG
CTGCAATGATACCGCGAGACCCACGCTCACCGGCTCCAGATTTATCAGCAATAAACCAGCCAGCCGGAAG
GGCCGAGCGCAGAAGTGGTCCTGCAACTTTATCCGCCTCCATCCAGTCTATTAATTGTTGCCGGGAAGCT
AGAGTAAGTAGTTCGCCAGTTAATAGTTTGCGCAACGTTGTTGCCATTGCTACAGGCATCGTGGTGTCAC
GCTCGTCGTTTGGTATGGCTTCATTCAGCTCCGGTTCCCAACGATCAAGGCGAGTTACATGATCCCCCAT
GTTGTGCAAAAAAGCGGTTAGCTCCTTCGGTCCTCCGATCGTTGTCAGAAGTAAGTTGGCCGCAGTGTTA
TCACTCATGGTTATGGCAGCACTGCATAATTCTCTTACTGTCATGCCATCCGTAAGATGCTTTTCTGTGA
CTGGTGAGTACTCAACCAAGTCATTCTGAGAATAGTGTATGCGGCGACCGAGTTGCTCTTGCCCGGCGTC
AATACGGGATAATACCGCGCCACATAGCAGAACTTTAAAAGTGCTCATCATTGGAAAACGTTCTTCGGGG
CGAAAACTCTCAAGGATCTTACCGCTGTTGAGATCCAGTTCGATGTAACCCACTCGTGCACCCAACTGAT
CTTCAGCATCTTTTACTTTCACCAGCGTTTCTGGGTGAGCAAAAACAGGAAGGCAAAATGCCGCAAAAAA
GGGAATAAGGGCGACACGGAAATGTTGAATACTCATACTCTTCCTTTTTCAATATTATTGAAGCATTTAT
CAGGGTTATTGTCTCATGAGCGGATACATATTTGAATGTATTTAGAAAAATAAACAAATAGGGGTTCCGC
GCACATTTCCCCGAAAAGTGCCACCTGGGTCGACATTGATTATTGACTAGTTATTAATAGTAATCAATTA
CGGGGTCATTAGTTCATAGCCCATATATGGAGTTCCGCGTTACATAACTTACGGTAAATGGCCCGCCTGG
CTGACCGCCCAACGACCCCCGCCCATTGACGTCAATAATGACGTATGTTCCCATAGTAACGCCAATAGGG
ACTTTCCATTGACGTCAATGGGTGGAGTATTTACGGTAAACTGCCCACTTGGCAGTACATCAAGTGTATC
ATATGCCAAGTACGCCCCCTATTGACGTCAATGACGGTAAATGGCCCGCCTGGCATTATGCCCAGTACAT
GACCTTATGGGACTTTCCTACTTGGCAGTACATCTACGTATTAGTCATCGCTATTACCATGGTCGAGGTG
AGCCCCACGTTCTGCTTCACTCTCCCCATCTCCCCCCCCTCCCCACCCCCAATTTTGTATTTATTTATTT
TTTAATTATTTTGTGCAGCGATGGGGGCGGGGGGGGGGGGGGGGCGCGCNCAGGCGGGGSGGGGCGGGGC
GAGGGGCGGGGCGGGGCGAGGCGGAGAGGTGCGGCGGCAGCCAATCAGAGCGGCGCGCTCCGAAAGTTTC
CTTTTATGGCGAGGCGGCGGCGGCGGCGGCCCTATAAAAAGCGAAGCGCGCGGCGGGCGGGAGTCGCTGC
GCGCTGCCTTCGCCCCGTGCCCCGCTCCGCCGCCGCCTCGCGCCGCCCGCCCCGGCTCTGACTGACCGCG
TTACTCCCACAGGTGAGCGGGCGGGACGGCCCTTCTCCTCCGGGCTGTAATTAGCGCTTGGTTTAATGAC
GGCTTGTTTCTTTTCTGTGGCTGCGTGAAAGCCTTGAGGGGCTCCGGGAGGGCCCTTTGTGCGGGGGGAG
CGGCTCGGGGGGTGCGTGCGTGTGTGTGTGCGTGGGGAGCGCCGCGTGCGGCTCCGCGCTGCCCGGCGGC
TGTGAGCGCTGCGGGCGCGGCGCGGGGCTTTGTGCGCTCCGCAGTGTGCGCGAGGGGAGCGCGGCCGGGG
GCGGTGCCCCGCGGTGCGGGGGGGGCTGCGAGGGGAACAAAGGCTGCGTGCGGGGTGTGTGCGTGGGGGG
GTGAGCAGGGGGTGTGGGCGCGTCGGTCGGGCTGCAACCCCCCCTGCACCCCCCTCCCCGAGTTGCTGAG
CACGGCCCGGCTTCGGGTGCGGGGCTCCGTACGGGGCGTGGCGCGGGGCTCGCCGTGCCGGGCGGGGGGT
GGCGGCAGGTGGGGGTGCCGGGCGGGGCGGGGCCGCCTCGGGCCGGGGAGGGCTCGGGGGAGGGGCGCGG
CGGCCCCCGGAGCGCCGGCGGCTGTCGAGGCGCGGCGAGCCGC
Features (pLannotate 1.2.2; 24 found; start..end, strand, type, name):
    331..396     +  CDS            HBB (fragment): HBB_LEPEU - Experimental evidence at protein level: Swiss-Prot protein existence level 1. Involved in oxygen transport from the lung to the various peripheral tissues. From Lepus europaeus (European hare).
    400..436     +  misc_feature   HIV-1 Ψ (fragment): packaging signal of human immunodeficiency virus type 1
    439..1941    +  CDS            HIV-1 gag (sequence partly withheld): gag protein from human immunodeficiency virus 1; gag
   1734..4745    +  CDS            HIV-1 pol: pol protein from human immunodeficiency virus 1; pol
   4754..4852    +  CDS            vpr (fragment): VPR_HV19N - Protein inferred from homology: Swiss-Prot protein existence level 3. During virus entry, plays a role in the transport of the viral pre-integration (PIC) complex to the host nucleus. This function is crucial for viral infection of non-dividing macrophages. May act directly at the nuclear pore complex, by binding nucleoporins phenylalanine-glycine (FG)-repeat regions. From Human immunodeficiency virus type 1 group M subtype G (isolate 92NG083) (HIV-1).
   4839..5054    +  CDS            tat (fragment): TAT_HV1H2 - Experimental evidence at protein level: Swiss-Prot protein existence level 1. Extracellular circulating Tat can be endocytosed by surrounding uninfected cells via the binding to several surface receptors such as CD26, CXCR4, heparan sulfate proteoglycans (HSPG) or LDLR. Neurons are rarely infected, but they internalize Tat via their LDLR. Through its interaction with nuclear HATs, Tat is potentially able to control the acetylation-dependent cellular gene expression. Modulates the expression of many cellular genes involved in cell survival, proliferation or in coding for cytokines o
   5070..5165    +  CDS            vpu (fragment): VPU_HV1B1 - Experimental evidence at protein level: Swiss-Prot protein existence level 1. Enhances virion budding by targeting host CD4 and Tetherin/BST2 to proteasome degradation. Degradation of CD4 prevents any unwanted premature interactions between viral Env and its host receptor CD4 in the endoplasmic reticulum. Degradation of antiretroviral protein Tetherin/BST2 is important for virion budding, as BST2 tethers new viral particles to the host cell membrane. Mechanistically, Vpu bridges either CD4 or BST2 to BTRC, a substrate recognition subunit of the Skp1/Cullin/F-box protein E3 ubiquiti
   5319..5552    +  misc_feature   RRE: The Rev response element (RRE) of HIV-1 allows for Rev-dependent mRNA export from the nucleus to the cytoplasm.
   5929..6203    +  CDS            Rev (fragment): human immunodeficiency virus 1 (HIV-1) Rev protein; rev; enhances nuclear export of unspliced and incompletely spliced viral mRNAs
   6451..6506    +  polyA_signal   β-globin poly(A) signal: rabbit β-globin polyadenylation signal (Gil and Proudfoot, 1987)
   6889..6911    -  protein_bind   lac operator (fragment): The lac repressor binds to the lac operator to inhibit transcription in E. coli. This inhibition can be relieved by adding lactose or isopropyl-β-D-thiogalactopyranoside (IPTG). lac repressor encoded by lacI
   6915..6945    -  promoter       lac promoter: promoter for the E. coli lac operon
   6960..6981    -  protein_bind   CAP binding site: CAP binding activates transcription in the presence of cAMP. E. coli catabolite activator protein
   6994..7033    -  CDS            lacI (fragment): lac repressor; lacI; The lac repressor binds to the lac operator to inhibit transcription in E. coli. This inhibition can be relieved by adding lactose or isopropyl-β-D-thiogalactopyranoside (IPTG).
   7040..7062    +  promoter       SV40 promoter (fragment): SV40 enhancer and early promoter
   7086..7221    +  rep_origin     SV40 ori: SV40 origin of replication
   7241..7375    +  polyA_signal   SV40 poly(A) signal: SV40 polyadenylation signal
   7377..7431    -  CDS            lacI (fragment): lac repressor; lacI; The lac repressor binds to the lac operator to inhibit transcription in E. coli. This inhibition can be relieved by adding lactose or isopropyl-β-D-thiogalactopyranoside (IPTG).
   7614..8202    -  rep_origin     ori: high-copy-number ColE1/pMB1/pBR322/pUC origin of replication
   8373..9233    -  CDS            AmpR: β-lactamase; bla; confers resistance to ampicillin, carbenicillin, and related antibiotics
   9234..9338    -  promoter       AmpR promoter: bla
   9369..9748    +  enhancer       CMV enhancer: human cytomegalovirus immediate early enhancer
   9750..10026   +  promoter       chicken β-actin promoter: No description available
  10027..333     +  intron         chimeric intron (across the origin): chimera between introns from chicken β-actin and rabbit β-globin
