>Addgene plasmid #12260 | psPAX2 Sequencing Result | analyzer sequence | sequence record 403185
GAAGATCCTTTGATCTTTTCTACGGGGTCTGACGCTCAGTGGAACGAAAACTCACGTTAAGGGATTTTGG
TCATGAGATTATCAAAAAGGATCTTCACCTAGATCCTTTTAAATTAAAAATGAAGTTTTAAATCAATCTA
AAGTATATATGAGTAAACTTGGTCTGACAGTTACCAATGCTTAATCAGTGAGGCACCTATCTCAGCGATC
TGTCTATTTCGTTCATCCATAGTTGCCTGACTCCCCGTCGTGTAGATAACTACGATACGGGAGGGCTTAC
CATCTGGCCCCAGTGCTGCAATGATACCGCGAGACCCACGCTCACCGGCTCCAGATTTATCAGCAATAAA
CCAGCCAGCCGGAAGGGCCGAGCGCAGAAGTGGTCCTGCAACTTTATCCGCCTCCATCCAGTCTATTAAT
TGTTGCCGGGAAGCTAGAGTAAGTAGTTCGCCAGTTAATAGTTTGCGCAACGTTGTTGCCATTGCTACAG
GCATCGTGGTGTCACGCTCGTCGTTTGGTATGGCTTCATTCAGCTCCGGTTCCCAACGATCAAGGCGAGT
TACATGATCCCCCATGTTGTGCAAAAAAGCGGTTAGCTCCTTCGGTCCTCCGATCGTTGTCAGAAGTAAG
TTGGCCGCAGTGTTATCACTCATGGTTATGGCAGCACTGCATAATTCTCTTACTGTCATGCCATCCGTAA
GATGCTTTTCTGTGACTGGTGAGTACTCAACCAAGTCATTCTGAGAATAGTGTATGCGGCGACCGAGTTG
CTCTTGCCCGGCGTCAATACGGGATAATACCGCGCCACATAGCAGAACTTTAAAAGTGCTCATCATTGGA
AAACGTTCTTCGGGGCGAAAACTCTCAAGGATCTTACCGCTGTTGAGATCCAGTTCGATGTAACCCACTC
GTGCACCCAACTGATCTTCAGCATCTTTTACTTTCACCAGCGTTTCTGGGTGAGCAAAAACAGGAAGGCA
AAATGCCGCAAAAAAGGGAATAAGGGCGACACGGAAATGTTGAATACTCATACTCTTCCTTTTTCAATAT
TATTGAAGCATTTATCAGGGTTATTGTCTCATGAGCGGATACATATTTGAATGTATTTAGAAAAATAAAC
AAATAGGGGTTCCGCGCACATTTCCCCGAAAAGTGCCACCTGGGTCGACATTGATTATTGACTAGTTATT
AATAGTAATCAATTACGGGGTCATTAGTTCATAGCCCATATATGGAGTTCCGCGTTACATAACTTACGGT
AAATGGCCCGCCTGGCTGACCGCCCAACGACCCCCGCCCATTGACGTCAATAATGACGTATGTTCCCATA
GTAACGCCAATAGGGACTTTCCATTGACGTCAATGGGTGGAGTATTTACGGTAAACTGCCCACTTGGCAG
TACATCAAGTGTATCATATGCCAAGTACGCCCCCTATTGACGTCAATGACGGTAAATGGCCCGCCTGGCA
TTATGCCCAGTACATGACCTTATGGGACTTTCCTACTTGGCAGTACATCTACGTATTAGTCATCGCTATT
ACCATGGTCGAGGTGAGCCCCACGTTCTGCTTCACTCTCCCCATCTCCCCCCCCCCCTCCCCACCCCCAA
TTTTGTATTTATTTATTTTTTAATTATTTTGTGCAGCGATGGGGGCGGGGGGGGGGGGGGGGGGGCGCGC
GCCAGGCGGGGCGGGGCGGGGCGAGGGGCGGGGCGGGGCGAGGCGGAGAGGTGCGGCGGCAGCCAATCAG
AGCGGCGCGCTCCGAAAGTTTCCTTTTATGGCGAGGCGGCGGCGGCGGCGGCCCTATAAAAAGCGAAGCG
CGCGGCGGGCGGGAGTCGCTGCGCGCTGCCTTCGCCCCGTGCCCCGCTCCGCCGCCGCCTCGCGCCGCCC
GCCCCGGCTCTGACTGACCGCGTTACTCCCACAGGTGAGCGGGCGGGACGGCCCTTCTCCTCCGGGCTGT
AATTAGCGCTTGGTTTAATGACGGCTTGTTTCTTTTCTGTGGCTGCGTGAAAGCCTTGAGGGGCTCCGGG
AGGGCCCTTTGTGCGGGGGGAGCGGCTCGGGGGGTGCGTGCGTGTGTGTGTGCGTGGGGAGCGCCGCGTG
CGGCTCCGCGCTGCCCGGCGGCTGTGAGCGCTGCGGGCGCGGCGCGGGGCTTTGTGCGCTCCGCAGTGTG
CGCGAGGGGAGCGCGGCCGGGGGCGGTGCCCCGCGGTGCGGGGGGGGCTGCGAGGGGAACAAAGGCTGCG
TGCGGGGTGTGTGCGTGGGGGGGTGAGCAGGGGGTGTGGGCGCGTCGGTCGGGCTGCAACCCCCCCTGCA
CCCCCCTCCCCGAGTTGCTGAGCACGGCCCGGCTTCGGGTGCGGGGCTCCGTACGGGGCGTGGCGCGGGG
CTCGCCGTGCCGGGCGGGGGGTGGCGGCAGGTGGGGGTGCCGGGCGGGGCGGGGCCGCCTCGGGCCGGGG
AGGGCTCGGGGGAGGGGCGCGGCGGCCCCCGGAGCGCCGGCGGCTGTCGAGGCGCGGCGAGCCGCAGCCA
TTGCCTTTTATGGTAATCGTGCGAGAGGGCGCAGGGACTTCCTTTGTCCCAAATCTGTGCGGAGCCGAAA
TCTGGGAGGCGCCGCCGCACCCCCTCTAGCGGGCGCGGGGCGAAGCGGTGCGGCGCCGGCAGGAAGGAAA
TGGGCGGGGAGGGCCTTCGTGCGTCGCCGCGCCGCCGTCCCCTTCTCCCTCTCCAGCCTCGGGGCTGTCC
GCGGGGGGACGGCTGCCTTCGGGGGGGACGGGGCAGGGCGGGGTTCGGCTTCTGGCGTGTGACCGGCGGC
TCTAGAGCCTCTGCTAACCATGTTCATGCCTTCTTCTTTTTCCTACAGCTCCTGGGCAACGTGCTGGTTA
TTGTGCTGTCTCATCATTTTGGCAAAGAATTCGGGCCGCGTTGACGCGCACGGCAAGAGGCGAGGGGCGG
CGACTGGTGAGAGATGGGTGCGAGAGCGTCAGTATTAAGCGGGGGAGAATTAGATCGATGGGAAAAAATT
CGGTTAAGGCCAGGGGGAAAGAAAAAATATAAATTAAAACATATAGTATGGGCAAGCAGGGAGCTAGAAC
GATTCGCAGTTAATCCTGGCCTGTTAGAAACATCAGAAGGCTGTAGACAAATACTGGGACAGCTACAACC
ATCCCTTCAGACAGGATCAGAAGAACTTAGATCATTATATAATACAGTAGCAACCCTCTATTGTGTGCAT
CAAAGGATAGAGATAAAAGACACCAAGGAAGCTTTAGACAAGATAGAGGAAGAGCAAAACAAAAGTAAGA
AAAAAGCACAGCAAGCAGCAGCTGACACAGGACACAGCAATCAGGTCAGCCAAAATTACCCTATAGTGCA
GAACATCCAGGGGCAAATGGTACATCAGGCCATATCACCTAGAACTTTAAATGCATGGGTAAAAGTAGTA
GAAGAGAAGGCTTTCAGCCCAGAAGTGATACCCATGTTTTCAGCATTATCAGAAGGAGCCACCCCACAAG
ATTTAAACACCATGCTAAACACAGTGGGGGGACATCAAGCAGCCATGCAAATGTTAAAAGAGACCATCAA
TGAGGAAGCTGCAGAATGGGATAGAGTGCATCCAGTGCATGCAGGGCCTATTGCACCAGGCCAGATGAGA
GAACCAAGGGGAAGTGACATAGCAGGAACTACTAGTACCCTTCAGGAACAAATAGGATGGATGACACATA
ATCCACCTATCCCAGTAGGAGAAATCTATAAAAGATGGATAATCCTGGGATTAAATAAAATAGTAAGAAT
GTATAGCCCT
[222 nt withheld, positions 3791-4012]
GGGGGACCCGGCCATAAAGCAAGAGTTTTGGCTGAAGCAATGAGCCAAGTAACAAATCCAGCTACCATAA
TGATACAGAAAGGCAATTTTAGGAACCAAAGAAAGACTGTTAAGTGTTTCAATTGTGGCAAAGAAGGGCA
CATAGCCAAAAATTGCAGGGCCCCTAGGAAAAAGGGCTGTTGGAAATGTGGAAAGGAAGGACACCAAATG
AAAGATTGTACTGAGAGACAGGCTAATTTTTTAGGGAAGATCTGGCCTTCCCACAAGGGAAGGCCAGGGA
ATTTTCTTCAGAGCAGACCAGAGCCAACAGCCCCACCAGAAGAGAGCTTCAGGTTTGGGGAAGAGACAAC
AACTCCCTCTCAGAAGCAGGAGCCGATAGACAAGGAACTGTATCCTTTAGCTTCCCTCAGATCACTCTTT
GGCAGCGACCCCTCGTCACAATAAAGATAGGGGGGCAATTAAAGGAAGCTCTATTAGATACAGGAGCAGA
TGATACAGTATTAGAAGAAATGAATTTGCCAGGAAGATGGAAACCAAAAATGATAGGGGGAATTGGAGGT
TTTATCAAAGTAAGACAGTATGATCAGATACTCATAGAAATCTGCGGACATAAAGCTATAGGTACAGTAT
TAGTAGGACCTACACCTGTCAACATAATTGGAAGAAATCTGTTGACTCAGATTGGCTGCACTTTAAATTT
TCCCATTAGTCCTATTGAGACTGTACCAGTAAAATTAAAGCCAGGAATGGATGGCCCAAAAGTTAAACAA
TGGCCATTGACAGAAGAAAAAATAAAAGCATTAGTAGAAATTTGTACAGAAATGGAAAAGGAAGGAAAAA
TTTCAAAAATTGGGCCTGAAAATCCATACAATACTCCAGTATTTGCCATAAAGAAAAAAGACAGTACTAA
ATGGAGAAAATTAGTAGATTTCAGAGAACTTAATAAGAGAACTCAAGATTTCTGGGAAGTTCAATTAGGA
ATACCACATCCTGCAGGGTTAAAACAGAAAAAATCAGTAACAGTACTGGATGTGGGCGATGCATATTTTT
CAGTTCCCTTAGATAAAGACTTCAGGAAGTATACTGCATTTACCATACCTAGTATAAACAATGAGACACC
AGGGATTAGATATCAGTACAATGTGCTTCCACAGGGATGGAAAGGATCACCAGCAATATTCCAGTGTAGC
ATGACAAAAATCTTAGAGCCTTTTAGAAAACAAAATCCAGACATAGTCATCTATCAATACATGGATGATT
TGTATGTAGGATCTGACTTAGAAATAGGGCAGCATAGAACAAAAATAGAGGAACTGAGACAACATCTGTT
GAGGTGGGGATTTACCACACCAGACAAAAAACATCAGAAAGAACCTCCATTCCTTTGGATGGGTTATGAA
CTCCATCCTGATAAATGGACAGTACAGCCTATAGTGCTGCCAGAAAAGGACAGCTGGACTGTCAATGACA
TACAGAAATTAGTGGGAAAATTGAATTGGGCAAGTCAGATTTATGCAGGGATTAAAGTAAGGCAATTATG
TAAACTTCTTAGGGGAACCAAAGCACTAACAGAAGTAGTACCACTAACAGAAGAAGCAGAGCTAGAACTG
GCAGAAAACAGGGAGATTCTAAAAGAACCGGTACATGGAGTGTATTATGACCCATCAAAAGACTTAATAG
CAGAAATACAGAAGCAGGGGCAAGGCCAATGGACATATCAAATTTATCAAGAGCCATTTAAAAATCTGAA
AACAGGAAAGTATGCAAGAATGAAGGGTGCCCACACTAATGATGTGAAACAATTAACAGAGGCAGTACAA
AAAATAGCCACAGAAAGCATAGTAATATGGGGAAAGACTCCTAAATTTAAATTACCCATACAAAAGGAAA
CATGGGAAGCATGGTGGACAGAGTATTGGCAAGCCACCTGGATTCCTGAGTGGGAGTTTGTCAATACCCC
TCCCTTAGTGAAGTTATGGTACCAGTTAGAGAAAGAACCCATAATAGGAGCAGAAACTTTCTATGTAGAT
GGGGCAGCCAATAGGGAAACTAAATTAGGAAAAGCAGGATATGTAACTGACAGAGGAAGACAAAAAGTTG
TCCCCCTAACGGACACAACAAATCAGAAGACTGAGTTACAAGCAATTCATCTAGCTTTGCAGGATTCGGG
ATTAGAAGTAAACATAGTGACAGACTCACAATATGCATTGGGAATCATTCAAGCACAACCAGATAAGAGT
GAATCAGAGTTAGTCAGTCAAATAATAGAGCAGTTAATAAAAAAGGAAAAAGTCTACCTGGCATGGGTAC
CAGCACACAAAGGAATTGGAGGAAATGAACAAGTAGATAAATTGGTCAGTGCTGGAATCAGGAAAGTACT
ATTTTTAGATGGAATAGATAAGGCCCAAGAAGAACATGAGAAATATCACAGTAATTGGAGAGCAATGGCT
AGTGATTTTAACCTACCACCTGTAGTAGCAAAAGAAATAGTAGCCAGCTGTGATAAATGTCAGCTAAAAG
GGGAAGCCATGCATGGACAAGTAGACTGTAGCCCAGGAATATGGCAGCTAGATTGTACACATTTAGAAGG
AAAAGTTATCTTGGTAGCAGTTCATGTAGCCAGTGGATATATAGAAGCAGAAGTAATTCCAGCAGAGACA
GGGCAAGAAACAGCATACTTCCTCTTAAAATTAGCAGGAAGATGGCCAGTAAAAACAGTACATACAGACA
ATGGCAGCAATTTCACCAGTACTACAGTTAAGGCCGCCTGTTGGTGGGCGGGGATCAAGCAGGAATTTGG
CATTCCCTACAATCCCCAAAGTCAAGGAGTAATAGAATCTATGAATAAAGAATTAAAGAAAATTATAGGA
CAGGTAAGAGATCAGGCTGAACATCTTAAGACAGCAGTACAAATGGCAGTATTCATCCACAATTTTAAAA
GAAAAGGGGGGATTGGGGGGTACAGTGCAGGGGAAAGAATAGTAGACATAATAGCAACAGACATACAAAC
TAAAGAATTACAAAAACAAATTACAAAAATTCAAAATTTTCGGGTTTATTACAGGGACAGCAGAGATCCA
GTTTGGAAAGGACCAGCAAAGCTCCTCTGGAAAGGTGAAGGGGCAGTAGTAATACAAGATAATAGTGACA
TAAAAGTAGTGCCAAGAAGAAAAGCAAAGATCATCAGGGATTATGGAAAACAGATGGCAGGTGATGATTG
TGTGGCAAGTAGACAGGATGAGGATTAACACATGGAATTCTGCAACAACTGCTGTTTATCCATTTCAGAA
TTGGGTGTCGACATAGCAGAATAGGCGTTACTCGACAGAGGAGAGCAAGAAATGGAGCCAGTAGATCCTA
GACTAGAGCCCTGGAAGCATCCAGGAAGTCAGCCTAAAACTGCTTGTACCAATTGCTATTGTAAAAAGTG
TTGCTTTCATTGCCAAGTTTGTTTCATGACAAAAGCCTTAGGCATCTCCTATGGCAGGAAGAAGCGGAGA
CAGCGACGAAGAGCTCATCAGAACAGTCAGACTCATCAAGCTTCTCTATCAAAGCAGTAAGTAGTACATG
TAATGCAACCTATAATAGTAGCAATAGTAGCATTAGTAGTAGCAATAATAATAGCAATAGTTGTGTGGTC
CATAGTAATCATAGAATATAGGAAAATGGCCGCTGATCTTCAGACCTGGAGGAGGAGATATGAGGGACAA
TTGGAGAAGTGAATTATATAAATATAAAGTAGTAAAAATTGAACCATTAGGAGTAGCACCCACCAAGGCA
AAGAGAAGAGTGGTGCAGAGAGAAAAAAGAGCAGTGGGAATAGGAGCTTTGTTCCTTGGGTTCTTGGGAG
CAGCAGGAAGCACTATGGGCGCAGCGTCAATGACGCTGACGGTACAGGCCAGACAATTATTGTCTGGTAT
AGTGCAGCAGCAGAACAATTTGCTGAGGGCTATTGAGGCGCAACAGCATCTGTTGCAACTCACAGTCTGG
GGCATCAAGCAGCTCCAGGCAAGAATCCTGGCTGTGGAAAGATACCTAAAGGATCAACAGCTCCTGGGGA
TTTGGGGTTGCTCTGGAAAACTCATTTGCACCACTGCTGTGCCTTGGAATGCTAGTTGGAGTAATAAATC
TCTGGAACAGATTTGGAATCACACGACCTGGATGGAGTGGGACAGAGAAATTAACAATTACACAAGCTTA
ATACACTCCTTAATTGAAGAATCGCAAAACCAGCAAGAAAAGAATGAACAAGAATTATTGGAATTAGATA
AATGGGCAAGTTTGTGGAATTGGTTTAACATAACAAATTGGCTGTGGTATATAAAATTATTCATAATGAT
AGTAGGAGGCTTGGTAGGTTTAAGAATAGTTTTTGCTGTACTTTCTATAGTGAATAGAGTTAGGCAGGGA
TATTCACCATTATCGTTTCAGACCCACCTCCCAACCCCGAGGGGACCCGACAGGCCCGAAGGAATAGAAG
AAGAAGGTGGAGAGAGAGACAGAGACAGATCCATTCGATTAGTGAACGGATCCTTGGCACTTATCTGGGA
CGATCTGCGGAGCCTGTGCCTCTTCAGCTACCACCGCTTGAGAGACTTACTCTTGATTGTAACGAGGATT
GTGGAACTTCTGGGACGCAGGGGGTGGGAAGCCCTCAAATATTGGTGGAATCTCCTACAATATTGGAGTC
AGGAGCTAAAGAATAGTGCTGTTAGCTTGCTCAATGCCACAGCCATAGCAGTAGCTGAGGGGACAGATAG
GGTTATAGAAGTAGTACAAGGAGCTTGTAGAGCTATTCGCCACATACCTAGAAGAATAAGACAGGGCTTG
GAAAGGATTTTGCTATAAGCTCGAAACAACCGGTACCTCTAGAACTATAGCTAGCAGATCTTTTTCCCTC
TGCCAAAAATTATGGGGACATCATGAAGCCCCTTGAGCATCTGACTTCTGGCTAATAAAGGAAATTTATT
TTCATTGCAATAGTGTGTTGGAATTTTTTGTGTCTCTCACTCGGAAGGACATATGGGAGGGCAAATCATT
TAAAACATCAGAATGAGTATTTGGTTTAGAGTTTGGCAACATATGCCCATATGCTGGCTGCCATGAACAA
AGGTTGGCTATAAAGAGGTCATCAGTATATGAAACAGCCCCCTGCTGTCCATTCCTTATTCCATAGAAAA
GCCTTGACTTGAGGTTAGATTTTTTTTATATTTTGTTTTGTGTTATTTTTTTCTTTAACATCCCTAAAAT
TTTCCTTACATGTTTTACTAGCCAGATTTTTCCTCCTCTCCTGACTACTCCCAGTCATAGCTGTCCCTCT
TCTCTTATGGAGATCCCTCGACCTGCAGCCCAAGCTTGGCGTAATCATGGTCATAGCTGTTTCCTGTGTG
AAATTGTTATCCGCTCACAATTCCACACAACATACGAGCCGGAAGCATAAAGTGTAAAGCCTGGGGTGCC
TAATGAGTGAGCTAACTCACATTAATTGCGTTGCGCTCACTGCCCGCTTTCCAGTCGGGAAACCTGTCGT
GCCAGCGGATCCGCATCTCAATTAGTCAGCAACCATAGTCCCGCCCCTAACTCCGCCCATCCCGCCCCTA
ACTCCGCCCAGTTCCGCCCATTCTCCGCCCCATGGCTGACTAATTTTTTTTATTTATGCAGAGGCCGAGG
CCGCCTCGGCCTCTGAGCTATTCCAGAAGTAGTGAGGAGGCTTTTTTGGAGGCCTAGGCTTTTGCAAAAA
GCTAACTTGTTTATTGCAGCTTATAATGGTTACAAATAAAGCAATAGCATCACAAATTTCACAAATAAAG
CATTTTTTTCACTGCATTCTAGTTGTGGTTTGTCCAAACTCATCAATGTATCTTATCATGTCTGGATCCG
CTGCATTAATGAATCGGCCAACGCGCGGGGAGAGGCGGTTTGCGTATTGGGCGCTCTTCCGCTTCCTCGC
TCACTGACTCGCTGCGCTCGGTCGTTCGGCTGCGGCGAGCGGTATCAGCTCACTCAAAGGCGGTAATACG
GTTATCCACAGAATCAGGGGATAACGCAGGAAAGAACATGTGAGCAAAAGGCCAGCAAAAGGCCAGGAAC
CGTAAAAAGGCCGCGTTGCTGGCGTTTTTCCATAGGCTCCGCCCCCCTGACGAGCATCACAAAAATCGAC
GCTCAAGTCAGAGGTGGCGAAACCCGACAGGACTATAAAGATACCAGGCGTTTCCCCCTGGAAGCTCCCT
CGTGCGCTCTCCTGTTCCGACCCTGCCGCTTACCGGATACCTGTCCGCCTTTCTCCCTTCGGGAAGCGTG
GCGCTTTCTCATAGCTCACGCTGTAGGTATCTCAGTTCGGTGTAGGTCGTTCGCTCCAAGCTGGGCTGTG
TGCACGAACCCCCCGTTCAGCCCGACCGCTGCGCCTTATCCGGTAACTATCGTCTTGAGTCCAACCCGGT
AAGACACGACTTATCGCCACTGGCAGCAGCCACTGGTAACAGGATTAGCAGAGCGAGGTATGTAGGCGGT
GCTACAGAGTTCTTGAAGTGGTGGCCTAACTACGGCTACACTAGAAGAACAGTATTTGGTATCTGCGCTC
TGCTGAAGCCAGTTACCTTCGGAAAAAGAGTTGGTAGCTCTTGATCCGGCAAACAAACCACCGCTGGTAG
CGGTGGTTTTTTTGTTTGCAAGCAGCAGATTACGCGCAGAAAAAAAGGATCTCAA
Features (pLannotate 1.2.2; 24 found; start..end, strand, type, name):
    171..1031    -  CDS            AmpR: β-lactamase; bla; confers resistance to ampicillin, carbenicillin, and related antibiotics
   1032..1136    -  promoter       AmpR promoter: bla
   1167..1546    +  enhancer       CMV enhancer: human cytomegalovirus immediate early enhancer
   1548..1831    +  promoter       chicken β-actin promoter: No description available
   1832..2848    +  intron         chimeric intron: chimera between introns from chicken β-actin and rabbit β-globin
   2846..2911    +  CDS            HBB (fragment): HBB_LEPEU - Experimental evidence at protein level: Swiss-Prot protein existence level 1. Involved in oxygen transport from the lung to the various peripheral tissues. From Lepus europaeus (European hare).
   2915..2951    +  misc_feature   HIV-1 Ψ (fragment): packaging signal of human immunodeficiency virus type 1
   2954..4456    +  CDS            HIV-1 gag (sequence partly withheld): gag protein from human immunodeficiency virus 1; gag
   4249..7260    +  CDS            HIV-1 pol: pol protein from human immunodeficiency virus 1; pol
   7269..7367    +  CDS            vpr (fragment): VPR_HV19N - Protein inferred from homology: Swiss-Prot protein existence level 3. During virus entry, plays a role in the transport of the viral pre-integration (PIC) complex to the host nucleus. This function is crucial for viral infection of non-dividing macrophages. May act directly at the nuclear pore complex, by binding nucleoporins phenylalanine-glycine (FG)-repeat regions. From Human immunodeficiency virus type 1 group M subtype G (isolate 92NG083) (HIV-1).
   7354..7569    +  CDS            tat (fragment): TAT_HV1H2 - Experimental evidence at protein level: Swiss-Prot protein existence level 1. Extracellular circulating Tat can be endocytosed by surrounding uninfected cells via the binding to several surface receptors such as CD26, CXCR4, heparan sulfate proteoglycans (HSPG) or LDLR. Neurons are rarely infected, but they internalize Tat via their LDLR. Through its interaction with nuclear HATs, Tat is potentially able to control the acetylation-dependent cellular gene expression. Modulates the expression of many cellular genes involved in cell survival, proliferation or in coding for cytokines o
   7585..7680    +  CDS            vpu (fragment): VPU_HV1B1 - Experimental evidence at protein level: Swiss-Prot protein existence level 1. Enhances virion budding by targeting host CD4 and Tetherin/BST2 to proteasome degradation. Degradation of CD4 prevents any unwanted premature interactions between viral Env and its host receptor CD4 in the endoplasmic reticulum. Degradation of antiretroviral protein Tetherin/BST2 is important for virion budding, as BST2 tethers new viral particles to the host cell membrane. Mechanistically, Vpu bridges either CD4 or BST2 to BTRC, a substrate recognition subunit of the Skp1/Cullin/F-box protein E3 ubiquiti
   7834..8067    +  misc_feature   RRE: The Rev response element (RRE) of HIV-1 allows for Rev-dependent mRNA export from the nucleus to the cytoplasm.
   8444..8718    +  CDS            Rev (fragment): human immunodeficiency virus 1 (HIV-1) Rev protein; rev; enhances nuclear export of unspliced and incompletely spliced viral mRNAs
   8966..9021    +  polyA_signal   β-globin poly(A) signal: rabbit β-globin polyadenylation signal (Gil and Proudfoot, 1987)
   9404..9426    -  protein_bind   lac operator (fragment): The lac repressor binds to the lac operator to inhibit transcription in E. coli. This inhibition can be relieved by adding lactose or isopropyl-β-D-thiogalactopyranoside (IPTG). lac repressor encoded by lacI
   9430..9460    -  promoter       lac promoter: promoter for the E. coli lac operon
   9475..9496    -  protein_bind   CAP binding site: CAP binding activates transcription in the presence of cAMP. E. coli catabolite activator protein
   9509..9548    -  CDS            lacI (fragment): lac repressor; lacI; The lac repressor binds to the lac operator to inhibit transcription in E. coli. This inhibition can be relieved by adding lactose or isopropyl-β-D-thiogalactopyranoside (IPTG).
   9555..9577    +  promoter       SV40 promoter (fragment): SV40 enhancer and early promoter
   9601..9736    +  rep_origin     SV40 ori: SV40 origin of replication
   9756..9890    +  polyA_signal   SV40 poly(A) signal: SV40 polyadenylation signal
   9892..9946    -  CDS            lacI (fragment): lac repressor; lacI; The lac repressor binds to the lac operator to inhibit transcription in E. coli. This inhibition can be relieved by adding lactose or isopropyl-β-D-thiogalactopyranoside (IPTG).
  10129..10717   -  rep_origin     ori: high-copy-number ColE1/pMB1/pBR322/pUC origin of replication
