>Addgene plasmid #12260 | psPAX2 Sequencing Result | analyzer sequence | sequence record 433301
GAAGATCCTTTGATCTTTTCTACGGGGTCTGACGCTCAGTGGAACGAAAACTCACGTTAAGGGATTTTGG
TCATGAGATTATCAAAAAGGATCTTCACCTAGATCCTTTTAAATTAAAAATGAAGTTTTAAATCAATCTA
AAGTATATATGAGTAAACTTGGTCTGACAGTTACCAATGCTTAATCAGTGAGGCACCTATCTCAGCGATC
TGTCTATTTCGTTCATCCATAGTTGCCTGACTCCCCGTCGTGTAGATAACTACGATACGGGAGGGCTTAC
CATCTGGCCCCAGTGCTGCAATGATACCGCGAGACCCACGCTCACCGGCTCCAGATTTATCAGCAATAAA
CCAGCCAGCCGGAAGGGCCGAGCGCAGAAGTGGTCCTGCAACTTTATCCGCCTCCATCCAGTCTATTAAT
TGTTGCCGGGAAGCTAGAGTAAGTAGTTCGCCAGTTAATAGTTTGCGCAACGTTGTTGCCATTGCTACAG
GCATCGTGGTGTCACGCTCGTCGTTTGGTATGGCTTCATTCAGCTCCGGTTCCCAACGATCAAGGCGAGT
TACATGATCCCCCATGTTGTGCAAAAAAGCGGTTAGCTCCTTCGGTCCTCCGATCGTTGTCAGAAGTAAG
TTGGCCGCAGTGTTATCACTCATGGTTATGGCAGCACTGCATAATTCTCTTACTGTCATGCCATCCGTAA
GATGCTTTTCTGTGACTGGTGAGTACTCAACCAAGTCATTCTGAGAATAGTGTATGCGGCGACCGAGTTG
CTCTTGCCCGGCGTCAATACGGGATAATACCGCGCCACATAGCAGAACTTTAAAAGTGCTCATCATTGGA
AAACGTTCTTCGGGGCGAAAACTCTCAAGGATCTTACCGCTGTTGAGATCCAGTTCGATGTAACCCACTC
GTGCACCCAACTGATCTTCAGCATCTTTTACTTTCACCAGCGTTTCTGGGTGAGCAAAAACAGGAAGGCA
AAATGCCGCAAAAAAGGGAATAAGGGCGACACGGAAATGTTGAATACTCATACTCTTCCTTTTTCAATAT
TATTGAAGCATTTATCAGGGTTATTGTCTCATGAGCGGATACATATTTGAATGTATTTAGAAAAATAAAC
AAATAGGGGTTCCGCGCACATTTCCCCGAAAAGTGCCACCTGGGTCGACATTGATTATTGACTAGTTATT
AATAGTAATCAATTACGGGGTCATTAGTTCATAGCCCATATATGGAGTTCCGCGTTACATAACTTACGGT
AAATGGCCCGCCTGGCTGACCGCCCAACGACCCCCGCCCATTGACGTCAATAATGACGTATGTTCCCATA
GTAACGCCAATAGGGACTTTCCATTGACGTCAATGGGTGGAGTATTTACGGTAAACTGCCCACTTGGCAG
TACATCAAGTGTATCATATGCCAAGTACGCCCCCTATTGACGTCAATGACGGTAAATGGCCCGCCTGGCA
TTATGCCCAGTACATGACCTTATGGGACTTTCCTACTTGGCAGTACATCTACGTATTAGTCATCGCTATT
ACCATGGTCGAGGTGAGCCCCACGTTCTGCTTCACTCTCCCCATCTCCCCCCCCTCCCCACCCCCAATTT
TGTATTTATTTATTTTTTAATTATTTTGTGCAGCGATGGGGGGGGGGGGGGGGGGGGCGCGCGCCGGGGG
GGGCGGGGGGGGGCGGGGGGCGGGGCGGGGCGAGGCGGAGAGGTGCGGCGGCAGCCAATCAGAGCGGCGC
GCTCCGAAAGTTTCCTTTTATGGCGAGGCGGCGGCGGCGGCGGCCCTATAAAAAGCGAAGCGCGCGGCGG
GCGGGAGTCGCTGCGCGCTGCCTTCGCCCCGTGCCCCGCTCCGCCGCCGCCTCGCGCCGCCCGCCCCGGC
TCTGACTGACCGCGTTACTCCCACAGGTGAGCGGGCGGGACGGCCCTTCTCCTCCGGGCTGTAATTAGCG
CTTGGTTTAATGACGGCTTGTTTCTTTTCTGTGGCTGCGTGAAAGCCTTGAGGGGCTCCGGGAGGGCCCT
TTGTGCGGGGGGAGCGGCTCGGGGGGTGCGTGCGTGTGTGTGTGCGTGGGGAGCGCCGCGTGCGGCTCCG
CGCTGCCCGGCGGCTGTGAGCGCTGCGGGCGCGGCGCGGGGCTTTGTGCGCTCCGCAGTGTGCGCGAGGG
GAGCGCGGCCGGGGGCGGTGCCCCGCGGTGCGGGGGGGGCTGCGAGGGGAACAAAGGCTGCGTGCGGGGT
GTGTGCGTGGGGGGGTGAGCAGGGGGTGTGGGCGCGTCGGTCGGGCTGCAACCCCCCCTGCACCCCCCTC
CCCGAGTTGCTGAGCACGGCCCGGCTTCGGGTGCGGGGCTCCGTACGGGGCGTGGCGCGGGGCTCGCCGT
GCCGGGCGGGGGGTGGCGGCAGGTGGGGGTGCCGGGCGGGGCGGGGCCGCCTCGGGCCGGGGAGGGCTCG
GGGGAGGGGCGCGGCGGCCCCCGGAGCGCCGGCGGCTGTCGAGGCGCGGCGAGCCGCAGCCATTGCCTTT
TATGGTAATCGTGCGAGAGGGCGCAGGGACTTCCTTTGTCCCAAATCTGTGCGGAGCCGAAATCTGGGAG
GCGCCGCCGCACCCCCTCTAGCGGGCGCGGGGCGAAGCGGTGCGGCGCCGGCAGGAAGGAAATGGGCGGG
GAGGGCCTTCGTGCGTCGCCGCGCCGCCGTCCCCTTCTCCCTCTCCAGCCTCGGGGCTGTCCGCGGGGGG
ACGGCTGCCTTCGGGGGGGACGGGGCAGGGCGGGGTTCGGCTTCTGGCGTGTGACCGGCGGCTCTAGAGC
CTCTGCTAACCATGTTCATGCCTTCTTCTTTTTCCTACAGCTCCTGGGCAACGTGCTGGTTATTGTGCTG
TCTCATCATTTTGGCAAAGAATTCGGGCCGCGTTGACGCGCACGGCAAGAGGCGAGGGGCGGCGACTGGT
GAGAGATGGGTGCGAGAGCGTCAGTATTAAGCGGGGGAGAATTAGATCGATGGGAAAAAATTCGGTTAAG
GCCAGGGGGAAAGAAAAAATATAAATTAAAACATATAGTATGGGCAAGCAGGGAGCTAGAACGATTCGCA
GTTAATCCTGGCCTGTTAGAAACATCAGAAGGCTGTAGACAAATACTGGGACAGCTACAACCATCCCTTC
AGACAGGATCAGAAGAACTTAGATCATTATATAATACAGTAGCAACCCTCTATTGTGTGCATCAAAGGAT
AGAGATAAAAGACACCAAGGAAGCTTTAGACAAGATAGAGGAAGAGCAAAACAAAAGTAAGAAAAAAGCA
CAGCAAGCAGCAGCTGACACAGGACACAGCAATCAGGTCAGCCAAAATTACCCTATAGTGCAGAACATCC
AGGGGCAAATGGTACATCAGGCCATATCACCTAGAACTTTAAATGCATGGGTAAAAGTAGTAGAAGAGAA
GGCTTTCAGCCCAGAAGTGATACCCATGTTTTCAGCATTATCAGAAGGAGCCACCCCACAAGATTTAAAC
ACCATGCTAAACACAGTGGGGGGACATCAAGCAGCCATGCAAATGTTAAAAGAGACCATCAATGAGGAAG
CTGCAGAATGGGATAGAGTGCATCCAGTGCATGCAGGGCCTATTGCACCAGGCCAGATGAGAGAACCAAG
GGGAAGTGACATAGCAGGAACTACTAGTACCCTTCAGGAACAAATAGGATGGATGACACATAATCCACCT
ATCCCAGTAGGAGAAATCTATAAAAGATGGATAATCCTGGGATTAAATAAAATAGTAAGAATGTATAGCC
CT
[222 nt withheld, positions 3783-4004]
GGGGGACCCGGCCATAAAGCAAGAGTTTTGGCTGAAGCAATGAGCCAAGTAACAAATCCAGCTACCATAA
TGATACAGAAAGGCAATTTTAGGAACCAAAGAAAGACTGTTAAGTGTTTCAATTGTGGCAAAGAAGGGCA
CATAGCCAAAAATTGCAGGGCCCCTAGGAAAAAGGGCTGTTGGAAATGTGGAAAGGAAGGACACCAAATG
AAAGATTGTACTGAGAGACAGGCTAATTTTTTAGGGAAGATCTGGCCTTCCCACAAGGGAAGGCCAGGGA
ATTTTCTTCAGAGCAGACCAGAGCCAACAGCCCCACCAGAAGAGAGCTTCAGGTTTGGGGAAGAGACAAC
AACTCCCTCTCAGAAGCAGGAGCCGATAGACAAGGAACTGTATCCTTTAGCTTCCCTCAGATCACTCTTT
GGCAGCGACCCCTCGTCACAATAAAGATAGGGGGGCAATTAAAGGAAGCTCTATTAGATACAGGAGCAGA
TGATACAGTATTAGAAGAAATGAATTTGCCAGGAAGATGGAAACCAAAAATGATAGGGGGAATTGGAGGT
TTTATCAAAGTAAGACAGTATGATCAGATACTCATAGAAATCTGCGGACATAAAGCTATAGGTACAGTAT
TAGTAGGACCTACACCTGTCAACATAATTGGAAGAAATCTGTTGACTCAGATTGGCTGCACTTTAAATTT
TCCCATTAGTCCTATTGAGACTGTACCAGTAAAATTAAAGCCAGGAATGGATGGCCCAAAAGTTAAACAA
TGGCCATTGACAGAAGAAAAAATAAAAGCATTAGTAGAAATTTGTACAGAAATGGAAAAGGAAGGAAAAA
TTTCAAAAATTGGGCCTGAAAATCCATACAATACTCCAGTATTTGCCATAAAGAAAAAAGACAGTACTAA
ATGGAGAAAATTAGTAGATTTCAGAGAACTTAATAAGAGAACTCAAGATTTCTGGGAAGTTCAATTAGGA
ATACCACATCCTGCAGGGTTAAAACAGAAAAAATCAGTAACAGTACTGGATGTGGGCGATGCATATTTTT
CAGTTCCCTTAGATAAAGACTTCAGGAAGTATACTGCATTTACCATACCTAGTATAAACAATGAGACACC
AGGGATTAGATATCAGTACAATGTGCTTCCACAGGGATGGAAAGGATCACCAGCAATATTCCAGTGTAGC
ATGACAAAAATCTTAGAGCCTTTTAGAAAACAAAATCCAGACATAGTCATCTATCAATACATGGATGATT
TGTATGTAGGATCTGACTTAGAAATAGGGCAGCATAGAACAAAAATAGAGGAACTGAGACAACATCTGTT
GAGGTGGGGATTTACCACACCAGACAAAAAACATCAGAAAGAACCTCCATTCCTTTGGATGGGTTATGAA
CTCCATCCTGATAAATGGACAGTACAGCCTATAGTGCTGCCAGAAAAGGACAGCTGGACTGTCAATGACA
TACAGAAATTAGTGGGAAAATTGAATTGGGCAAGTCAGATTTATGCAGGGATTAAAGTAAGGCAATTATG
TAAACTTCTTAGGGGAACCAAAGCACTAACAGAAGTAGTACCACTAACAGAAGAAGCAGAGCTAGAACTG
GCAGAAAACAGGGAGATTCTAAAAGAACCGGTACATGGAGTGTATTATGACCCATCAAAAGACTTAATAG
CAGAAATACAGAAGCAGGGGCAAGGCCAATGGACATATCAAATTTATCAAGAGCCATTTAAAAATCTGAA
AACAGGAAAGTATGCAAGAATGAAGGGTGCCCACACTAATGATGTGAAACAATTAACAGAGGCAGTACAA
AAAATAGCCACAGAAAGCATAGTAATATGGGGAAAGACTCCTAAATTTAAATTACCCATACAAAAGGAAA
CATGGGAAGCATGGTGGACAGAGTATTGGCAAGCCACCTGGATTCCTGAGTGGGAGTTTGTCAATACCCC
TCCCTTAGTGAAGTTATGGTACCAGTTAGAGAAAGAACCCATAATAGGAGCAGAAACTTTCTATGTAGAT
GGGGCAGCCAATAGGGAAACTAAATTAGGAAAAGCAGGATATGTAACTGACAGAGGAAGACAAAAAGTTG
TCCCCCTAACGGACACAACAAATCAGAAGACTGAGTTACAAGCAATTCATCTAGCTTTGCAGGATTCGGG
ATTAGAAGTAAACATAGTGACAGACTCACAATATGCATTGGGAATCATTCAAGCACAACCAGATAAGAGT
GAATCAGAGTTAGTCAGTCAAATAATAGAGCAGTTAATAAAAAAGGAAAAAGTCTACCTGGCATGGGTAC
CAGCACACAAAGGAATTGGAGGAAATGAACAAGTAGATAAATTGGTCAGTGCTGGAATCAGGAAAGTACT
ATTTTTAGATGGAATAGATAAGGCCCAAGAAGAACATGAGAAATATCACAGTAATTGGAGAGCAATGGCT
AGTGATTTTAACCTACCACCTGTAGTAGCAAAAGAAATAGTAGCCAGCTGTGATAAATGTCAGCTAAAAG
GGGAAGCCATGCATGGACAAGTAGACTGTAGCCCAGGAATATGGCAGCTAGATTGTACACATTTAGAAGG
AAAAGTTATCTTGGTAGCAGTTCATGTAGCCAGTGGATATATAGAAGCAGAAGTAATTCCAGCAGAGACA
GGGCAAGAAACAGCATACTTCCTCTTAAAATTAGCAGGAAGATGGCCAGTAAAAACAGTACATACAGACA
ATGGCAGCAATTTCACCAGTACTACAGTTAAGGCCGCCTGTTGGTGGGCGGGGATCAAGCAGGAATTTGG
CATTCCCTACAATCCCCAAAGTCAAGGAGTAATAGAATCTATGAATAAAGAATTAAAGAAAATTATAGGA
CAGGTAAGAGATCAGGCTGAACATCTTAAGACAGCAGTACAAATGGCAGTATTCATCCACAATTTTAAAA
GAAAAGGGGGGATTGGGGGGTACAGTGCAGGGGAAAGAATAGTAGACATAATAGCAACAGACATACAAAC
TAAAGAATTACAAAAACAAATTACAAAAATTCAAAATTTTCGGGTTTATTACAGGGACAGCAGAGATCCA
GTTTGGAAAGGACCAGCAAAGCTCCTCTGGAAAGGTGAAGGGGCAGTAGTAATACAAGATAATAGTGACA
TAAAAGTAGTGCCAAGAAGAAAAGCAAAGATCATCAGGGATTATGGAAAACAGATGGCAGGTGATGATTG
TGTGGCAAGTAGACAGGATGAGGATTAACACATGGAATTCTGCAACAACTGCTGTTTATCCATTTCAGAA
TTGGGTGTCGACATAGCAGAATAGGCGTTACTCGACAGAGGAGAGCAAGAAATGGAGCCAGTAGATCCTA
GACTAGAGCCCTGGAAGCATCCAGGAAGTCAGCCTAAAACTGCTTGTACCAATTGCTATTGTAAAAAGTG
TTGCTTTCATTGCCAAGTTTGTTTCATGACAAAAGCCTTAGGCATCTCCTATGGCAGGAAGAAGCGGAGA
CAGCGACGAAGAGCTCATCAGAACAGTCAGACTCATCAAGCTTCTCTATCAAAGCAGTAAGTAGTACATG
TAATGCAACCTATAATAGTAGCAATAGTAGCATTAGTAGTAGCAATAATAATAGCAATAGTTGTGTGGTC
CATAGTAATCATAGAATATAGGAAAATGGCCGCTGATCTTCAGACCTGGAGGAGGAGATATGAGGGACAA
TTGGAGAAGTGAATTATATAAATATAAAGTAGTAAAAATTGAACCATTAGGAGTAGCACCCACCAAGGCA
AAGAGAAGAGTGGTGCAGAGAGAAAAAAGAGCAGTGGGAATAGGAGCTTTGTTCCTTGGGTTCTTGGGAG
CAGCAGGAAGCACTATGGGCGCAGCGTCAATGACGCTGACGGTACAGGCCAGACAATTATTGTCTGGTAT
AGTGCAGCAGCAGAACAATTTGCTGAGGGCTATTGAGGCGCAACAGCATCTGTTGCAACTCACAGTCTGG
GGCATCAAGCAGCTCCAGGCAAGAATCCTGGCTGTGGAAAGATACCTAAAGGATCAACAGCTCCTGGGGA
TTTGGGGTTGCTCTGGAAAACTCATTTGCACCACTGCTGTGCCTTGGAATGCTAGTTGGAGTAATAAATC
TCTGGAACAGATTTGGAATCACACGACCTGGATGGAGTGGGACAGAGAAATTAACAATTACACAAGCTTA
ATACACTCCTTAATTGAAGAATCGCAAAACCAGCAAGAAAAGAATGAACAAGAATTATTGGAATTAGATA
AATGGGCAAGTTTGTGGAATTGGTTTAACATAACAAATTGGCTGTGGTATATAAAATTATTCATAATGAT
AGTAGGAGGCTTGGTAGGTTTAAGAATAGTTTTTGCTGTACTTTCTATAGTGAATAGAGTTAGGCAGGGA
TATTCACCATTATCGTTTCAGACCCACCTCCCAACCCCGAGGGGACCCGACAGGCCCGAAGGAATAGAAG
AAGAAGGTGGAGAGAGAGACAGAGACAGATCCATTCGATTAGTGAACGGATCCTTGGCACTTATCTGGGA
CGATCTGCGGAGCCTGTGCCTCTTCAGCTACCACCGCTTGAGAGACTTACTCTTGATTGTAACGAGGATT
GTGGAACTTCTGGGACGCAGGGGGTGGGAAGCCCTCAAATATTGGTGGAATCTCCTACAATATTGGAGTC
AGGAGCTAAAGAATAGTGCTGTTAGCTTGCTCAATGCCACAGCCATAGCAGTAGCTGAGGGGACAGATAG
GGTTATAGAAGTAGTACAAGGAGCTTGTAGAGCTATTCGCCACATACCTAGAAGAATAAGACAGGGCTTG
GAAAGGATTTTGCTATAAGCTCGAAACAACCGGTACCTCTAGAACTATAGCTAGCAGATCTTTTTCCCTC
TGCCAAAAATTATGGGGACATCATGAAGCCCCTTGAGCATCTGACTTCTGGCTAATAAAGGAAATTTATT
TTCATTGCAATAGTGTGTTGGAATTTTTTGTGTCTCTCACTCGGAAGGACATATGGGAGGGCAAATCATT
TAAAACATCAGAATGAGTATTTGGTTTAGAGTTTGGCAACATATGCCCATATGCTGGCTGCCATGAACAA
AGGTTGGCTATAAAGAGGTCATCAGTATATGAAACAGCCCCCTGCTGTCCATTCCTTATTCCATAGAAAA
GCCTTGACTTGAGGTTAGATTTTTTTTATATTTTGTTTTGTGTTATTTTTTTCTTTAACATCCCTAAAAT
TTTCCTTACATGTTTTACTAGCCAGATTTTTCCTCCTCTCCTGACTACTCCCAGTCATAGCTGTCCCTCT
TCTCTTATGGAGATCCCTCGACCTGCAGCCCAAGCTTGGCGTAATCATGGTCATAGCTGTTTCCTGTGTG
AAATTGTTATCCGCTCACAATTCCACACAACATACGAGCCGGAAGCATAAAGTGTAAAGCCTGGGGTGCC
TAATGAGTGAGCTAACTCACATTAATTGCGTTGCGCTCACTGCCCGCTTTCCAGTCGGGAAACCTGTCGT
GCCAGCGGATCCGCATCTCAATTAGTCAGCAACCATAGTCCCGCCCCTAACTCCGCCCATCCCGCCCCTA
ACTCCGCCCAGTTCCGCCCATTCTCCGCCCCATGGCTGACTAATTTTTTTTATTTATGCAGAGGCCGAGG
CCGCCTCGGCCTCTGAGCTATTCCAGAAGTAGTGAGGAGGCTTTTTTGGAGGCCTAGGCTTTTGCAAAAA
GCTAACTTGTTTATTGCAGCTTATAATGGTTACAAATAAAGCAATAGCATCACAAATTTCACAAATAAAG
CATTTTTTTCACTGCATTCTAGTTGTGGTTTGTCCAAACTCATCAATGTATCTTATCATGTCTGGATCCG
CTGCATTAATGAATCGGCCAACGCGCGGGGAGAGGCGGTTTGCGTATTGGGCGCTCTTCCGCTTCCTCGC
TCACTGACTCGCTGCGCTCGGTCGTTCGGCTGCGGCGAGCGGTATCAGCTCACTCAAAGGCGGTAATACG
GTTATCCACAGAATCAGGGGATAACGCAGGAAAGAACATGTGAGCAAAAGGCCAGCAAAAGGCCAGGAAC
CGTAAAAAGGCCGCGTTGCTGGCGTTTTTCCATAGGCTCCGCCCCCCTGACGAGCATCACAAAAATCGAC
GCTCAAGTCAGAGGTGGCGAAACCCGACAGGACTATAAAGATACCAGGCGTTTCCCCCTGGAAGCTCCCT
CGTGCGCTCTCCTGTTCCGACCCTGCCGCTTACCGGATACCTGTCCGCCTTTCTCCCTTCGGGAAGCGTG
GCGCTTTCTCATAGCTCACGCTGTAGGTATCTCAGTTCGGTGTAGGTCGTTCGCTCCAAGCTGGGCTGTG
TGCACGAACCCCCCGTTCAGCCCGACCGCTGCGCCTTATCCGGTAACTATCGTCTTGAGTCCAACCCGGT
AAGACACGACTTATCGCCACTGGCAGCAGCCACTGGTAACAGGATTAGCAGAGCGAGGTATGTAGGCGGT
GCTACAGAGTTCTTGAAGTGGTGGCCTAACTACGGCTACACTAGAAGAACAGTATTTGGTATCTGCGCTC
TGCTGAAGCCAGTTACCTTCGGAAAAAGAGTTGGTAGCTCTTGATCCGGCAAACAAACCACCGCTGGTAG
CGGTGGTTTTTTTGTTTGCAAGCAGCAGATTACGCGCAGAAAAAAAGGATCTCAA
Features (pLannotate 1.2.2; 24 found; start..end, strand, type, name):
    171..1031    -  CDS            AmpR: β-lactamase; bla; confers resistance to ampicillin, carbenicillin, and related antibiotics
   1032..1136    -  promoter       AmpR promoter: bla
   1167..1546    +  enhancer       CMV enhancer: human cytomegalovirus immediate early enhancer
   1548..1823    +  promoter       chicken β-actin promoter: No description available
   1824..2840    +  intron         chimeric intron: chimera between introns from chicken β-actin and rabbit β-globin
   2838..2903    +  CDS            HBB (fragment): HBB_LEPEU - Experimental evidence at protein level: Swiss-Prot protein existence level 1. Involved in oxygen transport from the lung to the various peripheral tissues. From Lepus europaeus (European hare).
   2907..2943    +  misc_feature   HIV-1 Ψ (fragment): packaging signal of human immunodeficiency virus type 1
   2946..4448    +  CDS            HIV-1 gag (sequence partly withheld): gag protein from human immunodeficiency virus 1; gag
   4241..7252    +  CDS            HIV-1 pol: pol protein from human immunodeficiency virus 1; pol
   7261..7359    +  CDS            vpr (fragment): VPR_HV19N - Protein inferred from homology: Swiss-Prot protein existence level 3. During virus entry, plays a role in the transport of the viral pre-integration (PIC) complex to the host nucleus. This function is crucial for viral infection of non-dividing macrophages. May act directly at the nuclear pore complex, by binding nucleoporins phenylalanine-glycine (FG)-repeat regions. From Human immunodeficiency virus type 1 group M subtype G (isolate 92NG083) (HIV-1).
   7346..7561    +  CDS            tat (fragment): TAT_HV1H2 - Experimental evidence at protein level: Swiss-Prot protein existence level 1. Extracellular circulating Tat can be endocytosed by surrounding uninfected cells via the binding to several surface receptors such as CD26, CXCR4, heparan sulfate proteoglycans (HSPG) or LDLR. Neurons are rarely infected, but they internalize Tat via their LDLR. Through its interaction with nuclear HATs, Tat is potentially able to control the acetylation-dependent cellular gene expression. Modulates the expression of many cellular genes involved in cell survival, proliferation or in coding for cytokines o
   7577..7672    +  CDS            vpu (fragment): VPU_HV1B1 - Experimental evidence at protein level: Swiss-Prot protein existence level 1. Enhances virion budding by targeting host CD4 and Tetherin/BST2 to proteasome degradation. Degradation of CD4 prevents any unwanted premature interactions between viral Env and its host receptor CD4 in the endoplasmic reticulum. Degradation of antiretroviral protein Tetherin/BST2 is important for virion budding, as BST2 tethers new viral particles to the host cell membrane. Mechanistically, Vpu bridges either CD4 or BST2 to BTRC, a substrate recognition subunit of the Skp1/Cullin/F-box protein E3 ubiquiti
   7826..8059    +  misc_feature   RRE: The Rev response element (RRE) of HIV-1 allows for Rev-dependent mRNA export from the nucleus to the cytoplasm.
   8436..8710    +  CDS            Rev (fragment): human immunodeficiency virus 1 (HIV-1) Rev protein; rev; enhances nuclear export of unspliced and incompletely spliced viral mRNAs
   8958..9013    +  polyA_signal   β-globin poly(A) signal: rabbit β-globin polyadenylation signal (Gil and Proudfoot, 1987)
   9396..9418    -  protein_bind   lac operator (fragment): The lac repressor binds to the lac operator to inhibit transcription in E. coli. This inhibition can be relieved by adding lactose or isopropyl-β-D-thiogalactopyranoside (IPTG). lac repressor encoded by lacI
   9422..9452    -  promoter       lac promoter: promoter for the E. coli lac operon
   9467..9488    -  protein_bind   CAP binding site: CAP binding activates transcription in the presence of cAMP. E. coli catabolite activator protein
   9501..9540    -  CDS            lacI (fragment): lac repressor; lacI; The lac repressor binds to the lac operator to inhibit transcription in E. coli. This inhibition can be relieved by adding lactose or isopropyl-β-D-thiogalactopyranoside (IPTG).
   9547..9569    +  promoter       SV40 promoter (fragment): SV40 enhancer and early promoter
   9593..9728    +  rep_origin     SV40 ori: SV40 origin of replication
   9748..9882    +  polyA_signal   SV40 poly(A) signal: SV40 polyadenylation signal
   9884..9938    -  CDS            lacI (fragment): lac repressor; lacI; The lac repressor binds to the lac operator to inhibit transcription in E. coli. This inhibition can be relieved by adding lactose or isopropyl-β-D-thiogalactopyranoside (IPTG).
  10121..10709   -  rep_origin     ori: high-copy-number ColE1/pMB1/pBR322/pUC origin of replication
