[The description below was written by a language model from this plasmid's Addgene catalogue record and pLannotate feature annotations shown in this document.]
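Description:
psPAX2 is a second-generation lentiviral packaging plasmid of about 10.7 kb, catalogued as an empty backbone with no user insert. It supplies HIV-1 structural and enzymatic functions in trans in mammalian producer cells. It is propagated in E. coli through a high-copy ColE1/pUC-type origin and selected with ampicillin via the β-lactamase gene and its native promoter. The depositor notes that it can nevertheless run as a dimer and may behave more like a low-copy plasmid. Leftover lac promoter/operator and lacI fragments are backbone remnants. An SV40 origin is also present, which would permit episomal amplification in cells expressing large T antigen.

The payload is a single expression cassette driven by a CAG-type promoter (CMV enhancer, chicken β-actin promoter and a chimeric β-actin/β-globin intron) and terminated by the rabbit β-globin polyadenylation signal. It carries the full-length, overlapping HIV-1 gag and pol reading frames, followed by regions annotated as tat and rev fragments and the Rev response element. The RRE allows Rev-dependent nuclear export of the unspliced gag-pol transcript. Only short remnants of vpr and vpu are detected, and just a small fragment of the Ψ packaging signal remains, so the helper transcript should not itself be efficiently packaged into virions. No envelope gene or LTRs are annotated.

The plasmid is co-transfected with a second- or third-generation lentiviral transfer vector and a separate envelope-expressing plasmid to produce replication-incompetent particles. The depositor reports compatibility with the pLKO system and higher titres than pCMV-dR8.2 dvpr. The two sequencing records show the same 24 features at different start points and differ by only a few nucleotides in length.
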