Addgene plasmid #12260: psPAX2
Purpose: (Empty Backbone) 2nd generation lentiviral packaging plasmid. Can be used with 2nd or 3rd generation lentiviral vectors and envelope expressing plasmid (Addgene#12259)
Depositing lab: Didier Trono. Depositing organization: Swiss Federal Institute of Technology (EPFL).
Backbone
  Vector backbone: psPAX2
  Backbone size (bp): 10703
  Vector type: Mammalian Expression, Lentiviral ; Packaging
Growth in bacteria
  Bacterial resistance: Ampicillin, 100 μg/mL
  Growth temperature: 37°C
  Growth strain: DH5alpha
  Copy number: High Copy
Gene/Insert
  Gene/Insert name: None
  Cloning method: Restriction Enzyme
  Sequencing primers: 5′ See map
Terms and licenses: Academic/Nonprofit Terms; Industry Terms: Not Available to Industry
Depositor comments: 2nd generation packaging vector. Known to work with many of the Aebischer and Trono lab lentiviral vectors, as well as the pLKO system. Produces higher titer than pCMV-dR8.2 dvpr. Note: This plasmid may run as a dimer. Try testing multiple colonies to select the monomer. It may be helpful to follow protocols for low copy plasmids. Please visit the Trono lab http://tronolab.epfl.ch for cloning strategies, protocols, publications, and more.
How to cite: psPAX2 was a gift from Didier Trono (Addgene plasmid # 12260 ; http://n2t.net/addgene:12260 ; RRID:Addgene_12260)
