>Addgene plasmid #12260 | psPAX2 Sequencing Result | analyzer sequence | sequence record 82673
GTCGAGGGATCTCCATAAGAGAAGAGGGACAGCTATGACTGGGAGTAGTCAGGAGAGGAGGAAAAATCTG
GCTAGTAAAACATGTAAGGAAAATTTTAGGGATGTTAAAGAAAAAAATAACACAAAACAAAATATAAAAA
AAATCTAACCTCAAGTCAAGGCTTTTCTATGGAATAAGGAATGGACAGCAGGGGGCTGTTTCATATACTG
ATGACCTCTTTATAGCCAACCTTTGTTCATGGCAGCCAGCATATGGGCATATGTTGCCAAACTCTAAACC
AAATACTCATTCTGATGTTTTAAATGATTTGCCCTCCCATATGTCCTTCCGAGTGAGAGACACAAAAAAT
TCCAACACACTATTGCAATGAAAATAAATTTCCTTTATTAGCCAGAAGTCAGATGCTCAAGGGGCTTCAT
GATGTCCCCATAATTTTTGGCAGAGGGAAAAAGATCTGCTAGCTATAGTTCTAGAGGTACCGGTTGTTTC
GAGCTTATAGCAAAATCCTTTCCAAGCCCTGTCTTATTCTTCTAGGTATGTGGCGAATAGCTCTACAAGC
TCCTTGTACTACTTCTATAACCCTATCTGTCCCCTCAGCTACTGCTATGGCTGTGGCATTGAGCAAGCTA
ACAGCACTATTCTTTAGCTCCTGACTCCAATATTGTAGGAGATTCCACCAATATTTGAGGGCTTCCCACC
CCCTGCGTCCCAGAAGTTCCACAATCCTCGTTACAATCAAGAGTAAGTCTCTCAAGCGGTGGTAGCTGAA
GAGGCACAGGCTCCGCAGATCGTCCCAGATAAGTGCCAAGGATCCGTTCACTAATCGAATGGATCTGTCT
CTGTCTCTCTCTCCACCTTCTTCTTCTATTCCTTCGGGCCTGTCGGGTCCCCTCGGGGTTGGGAGGTGGG
TCTGAAACGATAATGGTGAATATCCCTGCCTAACTCTATTCACTATAGAAAGTACAGCAAAAACTATTCT
TAAACCTACCAAGCCTCCTACTATCATTATGAATAATTTTATATACCACAGCCAATTTGTTATGTTAAAC
CAATTCCACAAACTTGCCCATTTATCTAATTCCAATAATTCTTGT
