>Addgene plasmid #12260 | psPAX2 Sequencing Result | analyzer sequence | sequence record 97962
GAATTACAAAAACAAATTACAAAAATTCAAAATTTTCGGGTTTATTACAGGGACAGCAGAGATCCAGTTT
GGAAAGGACCAGCAAAGCTCCTCTGGAAAGGTGAAGGGGCAGTAGTAATACAAGATAATAGTGACATAAA
AGTAGTGCCAAGAAGAAAAGCAAAGATCATCAGGGATTATGGAAAACAGATGGCAGGTGATGATTGTGTG
GCAAGTAGACAGGATGAGGATTAACACATGGAATTCTGCAACAACTGCTGTTTATCCATTTCAGAATTGG
GTGTCGACATAGCAGAATAGGCGTTACTCGACAGAGGAGAGCAAGAAATGGAGCCAGTAGATCCTAGACT
AGAGCCCTGGAAGCATCCAGGAAGTCAGCCTAAAACTGCTTGTACCAATTGCTATTGTAAAAAGTGTTGC
TTTCATTGCCAAGTTTGTTTCATGACAAAAGCCTTAGGCATCTCCTATGGCAGGAAGAAGCGGAGACAGC
GACGAAGAGCTCATCAGAACAGTCAGACTCATCAAGCTTCTCTATCAAAGCAGTAAGTAGTACATGTAAT
GCAACCTATAATAGTAGCAATAGTAGCATTAGTAGTAGCAATAATAATAGCAATAGTTGTGTGGTCCATA
GTAATCATAGAATATAGGAAAATGGCCGCTGATCTTCAGACCTGGAGGAGGAGATATGAGGGACAATTGG
AGAAGTGAATTATATAAATATAAAGTAGTAAAAATTGAACCATTAGGAGTAGCACCCACCAAGGCAAAGA
GAAGAGTGGTGCAGAGAGAAAAAAGAGCAGTGGGAATAGGAGCTTTGTTCCTTGGGTTCTTGGGAGCAGC
AGGAAGCACTATGGGCGCAGCGTCAATGACGCTGACGGTACAGGCCAGACAATTATTGTCTGGTATAGTG
CAGCAGCAGAACAATTTGCTGAGGGCTATTGAGGCGCAACAGCATCTGTTGCAACTCACAGTCTGGGGCA
TCAAGCAGCTCCAGGCAAGAATCCTGGCTGTGGAA
