>Addgene plasmid #12260 | psPAX2 Sequencing Result | analyzer sequence | sequence record 97965
GGGGGAATTGGAGGTTTTATCAAAGTAAGACAGTATGATCAGATACTCATAGAAATCTGCGGACATAAAG
CTATAGGTACAGTATTAGTAGGACCTACACCTGTCAACATAATTGGAAGAAATCTGTTGACTCAGATTGG
CTGCACTTTAAATTTTCCCATTAGTCCTATTGAGACTGTACCAGTAAAATTAAAGCCAGGAATGGATGGC
CCAAAAGTTAAACAATGGCCATTGACAGAAGAAAAAATAAAAGCATTAGTAGAAATTTGTACAGAAATGG
AAAAGGAAGGAAAAATTTCAAAAATTGGGCCTGAAAATCCATACAATACTCCAGTATTTGCCATAAAGAA
AAAAGACAGTACTAAATGGAGAAAATTAGTAGATTTCAGAGAACTTAATAAGAGAACTCAAGATTTCTGG
GAAGTTCAATTAGGAATACCACATCCTGCAGGGTTAAAACAGAAAAAATCAGTAACAGTACTGGATGTGG
GCGATGCATATTTTTCAGTTCCCTTAGATAAAGACTTCAGGAAGTATACTGCATTTACCATACCTAGTAT
AAACAATGAGACACCAGGGATTAGATATCAGTACAATGTGCTTCCACAGGGATGGAAAGGATCACCAGCA
ATATTCCAGTGTAGCATGACAAAAATCTTAGAGCCTTTTAGAAAACAAAATCCAGACATAGTCATCTATC
AATACATGGATGATTTGTATGTAGGATCTGACTTAGAAATAGGGCAGCATAGAACAAAAATAGAGGAACT
GAGACAACATCTGTTGAGGTGGGGATTTACCACACCAGACAAAAAACATCAGAAAGAACCTCCATTCCTT
TGGATGGGTTATGAACTCCATCCTGATAAATGGACAGTACAGCCTATAGTGCTGCCAGAAAAGGACAGCT
GGACTGTCAATGACATACAGAAATTAGTGGGAAAATTGAATTGGGCAAGTCAGATTTATGCAGGGATTAA
AGTAAGGCAATTATGTAAACTTCTTAGGGGAACCAAAGCACTAACAGAAGTAGTAC
