>Addgene plasmid #12260 | psPAX2 Sequencing Result | analyzer sequence | sequence record 97974
AATCCAGCTACCATAATGATACAGAAAGGCAATTTTAGGAACCAAAGAAAGACTGTTAAGTGTTTCAATT
GTGGCAAAGAAGGGCACATAGCCAAAAATTGCAGGGCCCCTAGGAAAAAGGGCTGTTGGAAATGTGGAAA
GGAAGGACACCAAATGAAAGATTGTACTGAGAGACAGGCTAATTTTTTAGGGAAGATCTGGCCTTCCCAC
AAGGGAAGGCCAGGGAATTTTCTTCAGAGCAGACCAGAGCCAACAGCCCCACCAGAAGAGAGCTTCAGGT
TTGGGGAAGAGACAACAACTCCCTCTCAGAAGCAGGAGCCGATAGACAAGGAACTGTATCCTTTAGCTTC
CCTCAGATCACTCTTTGGCAGCGACCCCTCGTCACAATAAAGATAGGGGGGCAATTAAAGGAAGCTCTAT
TAGATACAGGAGCAGATGATACAGTATTAGAAGAAATGAATTTGCCAGGAAGATGGAAACCAAAAATGAT
AGGGGGAATTGGAGGTTTTATCAAAGTAAGACAGTATGATCAGATACTCATAGAAATCTGCGGACATAAA
GCTATAGGTACAGTATTAGTAGGACCTACACCTGTCAACATAATTGGAAGAAATCTGTTGACTCAGATTG
GCTGCACTTTAAATTTTCCCATTAGTCCTATTGAGACTGTACCAGTAAAATTAAAGCCAGGAATGGATGG
CCCAAAAGTTAAACAATGGCCATTGACAGAAGAAAAAATAAAAGCATTAGTAGAAATTTGTACAGAAATG
GAAAAGGAAGGAAAAATTTCAAAAATTGGGCCTGAAAATCCATACAATACTCCAGTATTTGCCATAAAGA
AAAAAGACAGTACTAAATGGAGAAAATTAGTAGATTTCAGAGAACTTAATAAGAGAACTCAAGATTTCTG
GGAAGTTCAATTAGGAATACCACATCCTGCAGGGTTAAAACAGAAAA
