>Addgene plasmid #12260 | psPAX2 Sequencing Result | analyzer sequence | sequence record 102540
TTAAGATGTTCAGCCTGATCTCTTACCTGTCCTATAATTTTCTTTAATTCTTTATTCATAGATTCTATTA
CTCCTTGACTTTGGGGATTGTAGGGAATGCCAAATTCCTGCTTGATCCCCGCCCACCAACAGGCGGCCTT
AACTGTAGTACTGGTGAAATTGCTGCCATTGTCTGTATGTACTGTTTTTACTGGCCATCTTCCTGCTAAT
TTTAAGAGGAAGTATGCTGTTTCTTGCCCTGTCTCTGCTGGAATTACTTCTGCTTCTATATATCCACTGG
CTACATGAACTGCTACCAAGATAACTTTTCCTTCTAAATGTGTACAATCTAGCTGCCATATTCCTGGGCT
ACAGTCTACTTGTCCATGCATGGCTTCCCCTTTTAGCTGACATTTATCACAGCTGGCTACTATTTCTTTT
GCTACTACAGGTGGTAGGTTAAAATCACTAGCCATTGCTCTCCAATTACTGTGATATTTCTCATGTTCTT
CTTGGGCCTTATCTATTCCATCTAAAAATAGTACTTTCCTGATTCCAGCACTGACCAATTTATCTACTTG
TTCATTTCCTCCAATTCCTTTGTGTGCTGGTACCCATGCCAGGTAGACTTTTTCCTTTTTTATTAACTGC
TCTATTATTTGACTGACTAACTCTGATTCACTCTTATCTGGTTGTGCTTGAATGATTCCCAATGCATATT
GTGAGTCTGTCACTATGTTTACTTCTAATCCCGAATCCTGCAAAGCTAGATGAATTGCTTGTAACTCAGT
CTTCTGATTTGTTGTGTCCGTTAGGGGGACAACTTTTTGTCTTCCTCTGTCAGTTACATATCCTGCTTTT
CCTAATTTAGTTTCCCTATTGGCTGCCCCATCTACATAGAAAGTTTCTGCTCCTATTATGGGTTCTTTCT
CTAACTGGTACCATAACTTCACTAAGGGAGGGGTATTGACAAACTCCCACTCAGGAATCCAGGTGGCTTG
CCAATACTCTGTCCACCATGCTTCCCATGTTTCCTTTTGTATGGGTAATTTAAATTTAGGAGTCTTT
