>Addgene plasmid #12260 | psPAX2 Sequencing Result | analyzer sequence | sequence record 102542
AGATTCTAAAAGAACCGGTACATGGAGTGTATTATGACCCATCAAAAGACTTAATAGCAGAAATACAGAA
GCAGGGGCAAGGCCAATGGACATATCAAATTTATCAAGAGCCATTTAAAAATCTGAAAACAGGAAAGTAT
GCAAGAATGAAGGGTGCCCACACTAATGATGTGAAACAATTAACAGAGGCAGTACAAAAAATAGCCACAG
AAAGCATAGTAATATGGGGAAAGACTCCTAAATTTAAATTACCCATACAAAAGGAAACATGGGAAGCATG
GTGGACAGAGTATTGGCAAGCCACCTGGATTCCTGAGTGGGAGTTTGTCAATACCCCTCCCTTAGTGAAG
TTATGGTACCAGTTAGAGAAAGAACCCATAATAGGAGCAGAAACTTTCTATGTAGATGGGGCAGCCAATA
GGGAAACTAAATTAGGAAAAGCAGGATATGTAACTGACAGAGGAAGACAAAAAGTTGTCCCCCTAACGGA
CACAACAAATCAGAAGACTGAGTTACAAGCAATTCATCTAGCTTTGCAGGATTCGGGATTAGAAGTAAAC
ATAGTGACAGACTCACAATATGCATTGGGAATCATTCAAGCACAACCAGATAAGAGTGAATCAGAGTTAG
TCAGTCAAATAATAGAGCAGTTAATAAAAAAGGAAAAAGTCTACCTGGCATGGGTACCAGCACACAAAGG
AATTGGAGGAAATGAACAAGTAGATAAATTGGTCAGTGCTGGAATCAGGAAAGTACTATTTTTAGATGGA
ATAGATAAGGCCCAAGAAGAACATGAGAAATATCACAGTAATTGGAGAGCAATGGCTAGTGATTTTAACC
TACCACCTGTAGTAGCAAAAGAAATAGTAGCCAGCTGTGATAAATGTCAGCTAAAAGGGGAAGCCATGCA
TGGACAAGTAGACTGTAGCCCAGGAATATGGCAGCTAGATTGTACACATTTAGAAGGAAAAGTTATCTTG
GTAGCAGTTCATGTAGCCAGTGGATATATAGAAGCAGAAGTAATTCCAGCAGAGACAGGGCAAGAAACA
