>Addgene plasmid #12260 | psPAX2 Sequencing Result | analyzer sequence | sequence record 102548
AAGCAGCCATGCAAATGTTAAAAGAGACCATCAATGAGGAAGCTGCAGAATGGGATAGAGTGCATCCAGT
GCATGCAGGGCCTATTGCACCAGGCCAGATGAGAGAACCAAGGGGAAGTGACATAGCAGGAACTACTAGT
ACCCTTCAGGAACAAATAGGATGGATGACACATAATCCACCTATCCCAGTAGGAGAAATCTATAAAAGAT
GGATAATCCTGGGATTAAATAAAATAGTAAGAATGTATAGCCCT
[222 nt withheld, positions 255-476]
GGGGGACCCGGCCATAAAGCAAGAGTTTTGGCTGAAGCAATGAGCCAAGTAACAAATCCAGCTACCATAA
TGATACAGAAAGGCAATTTTAGGAACCAAAGAAAGACTGTTAAGTGTTTCAATTGTGGCAAAGAAGGGCA
CATAGCCAAAAATTGCAGGGCCCCTAGGAAAAAGGGCTGTTGGAAATGTGGAAAGGAAGGACACCAAATG
AAAGATTGTACTGAGAGACAGGCTAATTTTT
