>Addgene plasmid #12260 | psPAX2 Sequencing Result | analyzer sequence | sequence record 103779
GAAGTAGTACAAGGAGCTTGTAGAGCTATTCGCCACATACCTAGAAGAATAAGACAGGGCTTGGAAAGGA
TTTTGCTATAAGCTCGAAACAACCGGTACCTCTAGAACTATAGCTAGCAGATCTTTTTCCCTCTGCCAAA
AATTATGGGGACATCATGAAGCCCCTTGAGCATCTGACTTCTGGCTAATAAAGGAAATTTATTTTCATTG
CAATAGTGTGTTGGAATTTTTTGTGTCTCTCACTCGGAAGGACATATGGGAGGGCAAATCATTTAAAACA
TCAGAATGAGTATTTGGTTTAGAGTTTGGCAACATATGCCCATATGCTGGCTGCCATGAACAAAGGTTGG
CTATAAAGAGGTCATCAGTATATGAAACAGCCCCCTGCTGTCCATTCCTTATTCCATAGAAAAGCCTTGA
CTTGAGGTTAGATTTTTTTTATATTTTGTTTTGTGTTATTTTTTTCTTTAACATCCCTAAAATTTTCCTT
ACATGTTTTACTAGCCAGATTTTTCCTCCTCTCCTGACTACTCCCAGTCATAGCTGTCCCTCTTCTCTTA
TGGAGATCCCTCGACCTGCAGCCCAAGCTTGGCGTAATCATGGTCATAGCTGTTTCCTGTGTGAAATTGT
TATCCGCTCACAATTCCACACAACATACGAGCCGGAAGCATAAAGTGTAAAGCCTGGGGTGCCTAATGAG
TGAGCTAACTCACATTAATTGCGTTGCGCTCACTGCCCGCTTTCCAGTCGGGAAACCTGTCGTGCCAGCG
GATCCGCATCTCAATTAGTCAGCAACCATAGTCCCGCCCCTAACTCCGCCCATCCCGCCCCTAACTCCGC
CCAGTTCCGCCCATTCTCCGCCCCATGGCTGACTAATTTTTTTT
