>Addgene plasmid #12260 | psPAX2 Sequencing Result | analyzer sequence | sequence record 124952
AAGAATTCGGGCCGCGTTGACGCGCACGGCAAGAGGCGAGGGGCGGCGACTGGTGAGAGATGGGTGCGAG
AGCGTCAGTATTAAGCGGGGGAGAATTAGATCGATGGGAAAAAATTCGGTTAAGGCCAGGGGGAAAGAAA
AAATATAAATTAAAACATATAGTATGGGCAAGCAGGGAGCTAGAACGATTCGCAGTTAATCCTGGCCTGT
TAGAAACATCAGAAGGCTGTAGACAAATACTGGGACAGCTACAACCATCCCTTCAGACAGGATCAGAAGA
ACTTAGATCATTATATAATACAGTAGCAACCCTCTATTGTGTGCATCAAAGGATAGAGATAAAAGACACC
AAGGAAGCTTTAGACAAGATAGAGGAAGAGCAAAACAAAAGTAAGAAAAAAGCACAGCAAGCAGCAGCTG
ACACAGGACACAGCAATCAGGTCAGCCAAAATTACCCTATAGTGCAGAACATCCAGGGGCAAATGGTACA
TCAGGCCATATCACCTAGAACTTTAAATGCATGGGTAAAAGTAGTAGAAGAGAAGGCTTTCAGCCCAGAA
GTGATACCCATGTTTTCAGCATTATCAGAAGGAGCCACCCCACAAGATTTAAACACCATGCTAAACACAG
TGGGGGGACATCAAGCAGCCATGCAAATGTTAAAAGAGACCATCAATGAGGAAGCTGCAGAATGGGATAG
AGTGCATCCAGTGCATGCAGGGCCTATTGCACCAGGCCAGATGAGAGAACCAAGGGGAAGTGACATAGCA
GGAACTACTAGTACCCTTCAGGAACAAATAGGATGGATGACACATAATCCACCTATCCCAGTAGGAGAAA
TCTATAAAAGATGGATAATCCTGGGATTAAATAAAATAGTAAGAATGTATAGCCCT
[206 nt withheld, positions 897-1102]
